# Supplementary material for: PiggyBac-mediated transgenesis and CRISPR–Cas9 knockout in the greater wax moth, Galleria mellonella
Source: Lab Anim (NY). 2026 Feb 10;55(3):95–102. doi: 10.1038/s41684-025-01665-7 (PMC12956550; doi:10.1038/s41684-025-01665-7)
Supplement: Supplementary file 4 — pHA3PIG. [file 41684_2025_1665_MOESM4_ESM.gbk]

LOCUS       pHA3PIG                 6174 bp    DNA     circular SYN 14-JAN-2020
DEFINITION  .
ACCESSION   .
VERSION     .
KEYWORDS    .
SOURCE      synthetic DNA construct
  ORGANISM  synthetic DNA construct
REFERENCE   1  (bases 1 to 6174)
  AUTHORS   .
  TITLE     Direct Submission
  JOURNAL   Exported Jun 10, 2025 from SnapGene 8.1.0
            https://www.snapgene.com
FEATURES             Location/Qualifiers
     source          1..6174
                     /mol_type="other DNA"
                     /organism="synthetic DNA construct"
     promoter        3..685
                     /label=BmA3 promoter
                     /note="color: #ffffff"
     misc_feature    146..214
                     /label=mrna 5'utr
                     /note="color: #a6acb3"
     misc_feature    675..685
                     /label=kozak/linker
                     /note="color: #a6acb3"
     CDS             686..2478
                     /codon_start=1
                     /label=PiggyBac Transposase
                     /note="color: #993366"
                     /translation="MGCSLDDEHILSALLQSDDELVGEDSDSEISDHVSEDDVQSDTEE
                     AFIDEVHEVQPTSSGSEILDEQNVIEQPGSSLASNRILTLPQRTIRGKNKHCWSTSKST
                     RRSRVSALNIVRSQRGPTRMCRNIYDPLLCFKLFFTDEIISEIVKWTNAEISLKRRESM
                     TGATFRDTNEDEIYAFFGILVMTAVRKDNHMSTDDLFDRSLSMVYVSVMSRDRFDFLIR
                     CLRMDDKSIRPTLRENDVFTPVRKIWDLFIHQCIQNYTPGAHLTIDEQLLGFRGRCPFR
                     MYIPNKPSKYGIKILMMCDSGTKYMINGMPYLGRGTQTNGVPLGEYYVKELSKPVHGSC
                     RNITCDNWFTSIPLAKNLLQEPYKLTIVGTVRSNKREIPEVLKNSRSRPVGTSMFCFDG
                     PLTLVSYKPKPAKMVYLLSSCDEDASINESTGKPQMVMYYNQTKGGVDTLDQMCSVMTC
                     SRKTNRWPMALLYGMINIACINSFIIYSHNVSSKGEKVQSRKKFMRNLYMSLTSSFMRK
                     RLEAPTLKRYLRDNISNILPNEVPGTSDDSTEEPVMKKRTYCTYCPSKIRRKANASCKK
                     CKKVICREHNIDMCQSCF*LT"
     3'UTR           2479..2657
                     /label=PB 3'UTR
                     /note="color: #a6acb3"
     primer_bind     complement(3534..3550)
                     /label=M13 fwd
                     /note="common sequencing primer, one of multiple similar 
                     variants"
                     /note="color: #a020f0; direction: LEFT"
     promoter        4024..4128
                     /gene="bla"
                     /label=AmpR promoter
                     /note="color: #ffffff; direction: RIGHT"
     CDS             join(4129..4197,4198..4989)
                     /codon_start=1
                     /gene="bla"
                     /product="beta-lactamase"
                     /label=AmpR
                     /note="confers resistance to ampicillin, carbenicillin, and
                     related antibiotics"
                     /note="This feature has 2 segments:
                        1: 4129 .. 4197 / #ccffcc / signal sequence
                        2: 4198 .. 4989 / #ccffcc
                     Cleavage site after base 4197"
                     /translation="MSIQHFRVALIPFFAAFCLPVFAHPETLVKVKDAEDQLGARVGYI
                     ELDLNSGKILESFRPEERFPMMSTFKVLLCGAVLSRIDAGQEQLGRRIHYSQNDLVEYS
                     PVTEKHLTDGMTVRELCSAAITMSDNTAANLLLTTIGGPKELTAFLHNMGDHVTRLDRW
                     EPELNEAIPNDERDTTMPVAMATTLRKLLTGELLTLASRQQLIDWMEADKVAGPLLRSA
                     LPAGWFIADKSGAGERGSRGIIAALGPDGKPSRIVVIYTTGSQATMDERNRQIAEIGAS
                     LIKHW"
     rep_origin      5160..5748
                     /direction=RIGHT
                     /label=ori
                     /note="high-copy-number ColE1/pMB1/pBR322/pUC origin of 
                     replication"
                     /note="color: #ffff00"
     protein_bind    6036..6057
                     /label=CAP binding site
                     /bound_moiety="E. coli catabolite activator protein"
                     /note="CAP binding activates transcription in the presence 
                     of cAMP."
                     /note="color: #31849b"
     promoter        join(6072..6077,6078..6095,6096..6102)
                     /label=lac promoter
                     /note="promoter for the E. coli lac operon"
                     /note="This forward directional feature has 3 segments:
                        1: 6072 .. 6077 / #ffffff / -35
                        2: 6078 .. 6095 / #ffffff
                        3: 6096 .. 6102 / #ffffff / -10"
     protein_bind    6110..6126
                     /label=lac operator
                     /bound_moiety="lac repressor encoded by lacI"
                     /note="The lac repressor binds to the lac operator to 
                     inhibit transcription in E. coli. This inhibition can be 
                     relieved by adding lactose or 
                     isopropyl-beta-D-thiogalactopyranoside (IPTG)."
                     /note="color: #31849b"
     primer_bind     6134..6150
                     /label=M13 rev
                     /note="common sequencing primer, one of multiple similar 
                     variants"
                     /note="color: #a020f0; direction: RIGHT"
ORIGIN
        1 cccgggctca agcttgatgc gcgttaccat atatggtgac aaaaactgag tcagcccgcg
       61 attggtggaa aaacaaactg gagccgatac tgtgtaaatt gtgataacgg ctcttttata
      121 tagtttatcc tcacgagtcg gttctcattt actaaggtgt gctcgaacag tgcgcattcg
      181 catctacgta cttgtcactt atttaataat actatgtaag ttttaatttt aaaattgcga
      241 aagaaaaaag aacatattta tttatttgta aaatttgaat ttcgaaggtt ctccgtccct
      301 ttacctttaa gtattacata tgtttgagtg tttttttttt ttaataatac gctaatgata
      361 acgtgttacg ttacataatt gttgcataac tagtgaagtg aaatttttta taaaaaaaaa
      421 cagttttcgg aattagtgta ctgcagatgt taataaacac tactaaataa aaaataagtt
      481 tattggacgc acatttcaaa gtgtccactc gcatcgatca attcggaaac agaaattggg
      541 aacagtgaat tatgaatctt atacagtttt ctttaacgtc actaaataga tggacgcaaa
      601 taaatttgtc gtttacttag tataatgtat ggaatgagaa tgtagtttga attgtttttt
      661 ttcttttctt gcagactaat tcaagatggg atgttcttta gacgatgagc atatcctctc
      721 tgctcttctg caaagcgatg acgagcttgt tggtgaggat tctgacagtg aaatatcaga
      781 tcacgtaagt gaagatgacg tccagagcga tacagaagaa gcgtttatag atgaggtaca
      841 tgaagtgcag ccaacgtcaa gcggtagtga aatattagac gaacaaaatg ttattgaaca
      901 accaggttct tcattggctt ctaacagaat cttgaccttg ccacagagga ctattagagg
      961 taagaataaa cattgttggt caacttcaaa gtccacgagg cgtagccgag tctctgcact
     1021 gaacattgtc agatctcaaa gaggtccgac gcgtatgtgc cgcaatatat atgacccact
     1081 tttatgcttc aaactatttt ttactgatga gataatttcg gaaattgtaa aatggacaaa
     1141 tgctgagata tcattgaaac gtcgggaatc tatgacaggt gctacatttc gtgacacgaa
     1201 tgaagatgaa atctatgctt tctttggtat tctggtaatg acagcagtga gaaaagataa
     1261 ccacatgtcc acagatgacc tctttgatcg atctttgtca atggtgtacg tctctgtaat
     1321 gagtcgtgat cgttttgatt ttttgatacg atgtcttaga atggatgaca aaagtatacg
     1381 gcccacactt cgagaaaacg atgtatttac tcctgttaga aaaatatggg atctctttat
     1441 ccatcagtgc atacaaaatt acactccagg ggctcatttg accatagatg aacagttact
     1501 tggttttaga ggacggtgtc cgtttaggat gtatatccca aacaagccaa gtaagtatgg
     1561 aataaaaatc ctcatgatgt gtgacagtgg tacgaagtat atgataaatg gaatgcctta
     1621 tttgggaaga ggaacacaga ccaacggagt accactcggt gaatactacg tgaaggagtt
     1681 atcaaagcct gtgcacggta gttgtcgtaa tattacgtgt gacaattggt tcacctcaat
     1741 ccctttggca aaaaacttac tacaagaacc gtataagtta accattgtgg gaaccgtgcg
     1801 atcaaacaaa cgcgagatac cggaagtact gaaaaacagt cgctccaggc cagtgggaac
     1861 atcgatgttt tgttttgacg gaccccttac tctcgtctca tataaaccga agccagctaa
     1921 gatggtatac ttattatcat cttgtgatga ggatgcttct atcaacgaaa gtaccggtaa
     1981 accgcaaatg gttatgtatt ataatcaaac taaaggcgga gtggacacgc tagaccaaat
     2041 gtgttctgtg atgacctgca gtaggaagac gaataggtgg cctatggcat tattgtacgg
     2101 aatgataaac attgcctgca taaattcttt tattatatac agccataatg tcagtagcaa
     2161 gggagaaaag gttcaaagtc gcaaaaaatt tatgagaaac ctttacatga gcctgacgtc
     2221 atcgtttatg cgtaagcgtt tagaagctcc tactttgaag agatatttgc gcgataatat
     2281 ctctaatatt ttgccaaatg aagtgcctgg tacatcagat gacagtactg aagagccagt
     2341 aatgaaaaaa cgtacttact gtacttactg cccctctaaa ataaggcgaa aggcaaatgc
     2401 atcgtgcaaa aaatgcaaaa aagttatttg tcgagagcat aatattgata tgtgccaaag
     2461 ttgtttctga ctgactaata agtataattt gtttctatta tgtataagtt aagctaatta
     2521 cttattttat aatacaacat gactgttttt aaagtacaaa ataagtttat ttttgtaaaa
     2581 gagagaatgt ttaaaagttt tgttacttta tagaagaaat tttgagtttt tgtttttttt
     2641 taataaataa ataaacataa ataaattgtt tgttgaattt attattagta tgtaagtgta
     2701 aatataataa aacttaatat ctattcaaat taataaataa acctcgatat acagaccgat
     2761 aaaacacatg cgtcaatttt acgcatgatt atctttaacg tacgtcacaa tatgattatc
     2821 tttctagggt taaataatag tttctaattt ttttattatt cagcctgctg tcgtgaatac
     2881 cgtatatctc aacgctgtct gtgagattgt cgtattctag cctttttagt ttttcgctca
     2941 tcgacttgat attgtccgac acattttcgt cgatttgcgt tttgatcaaa gacttgagca
     3001 gagacacgtt aatcaactgt tcaaattgat ccatattaac gatatcaacc cgatgcgtat
     3061 atggtgcgta aaatatattt tttaaccctc ttatactttg cactctgcgt taatacgcgt
     3121 tcgtgtacag acgtaatcat gttttctttt ttggataaaa ctcctactga gtttgacctc
     3181 atattagacc ctcacaagtt gcaaaacgtg gcatttttta ccaatgaaga atttaaagtt
     3241 attttaaaaa atttcatcac agatttaaag aagaaccaaa aattaaatta tttcaacagt
     3301 ttaatcgacc agttaatcaa cgtgtacaca gacgcgtcgg gcaaaaaaca cgcagcccga
     3361 cgtgttggct aaaattatta aatcaacttg tgttatagtc acggatttgc cgtccaacgt
     3421 gttcctcaaa aagttgaaga ccaacaagtt tacggacact attaattatt tgattttgcc
     3481 ccacttcatt ttgtgggatc acaattttgt tatattttta aacaaagctt ggcactggcc
     3541 gtcgttttac aacgtcgtga ctgggaaaac cctggcgtta cccaacttaa tcgccttgca
     3601 gcacatcccc ctttcgccag ctggcgtaat agcgaagagg cccgcaccga tcgcccttcc
     3661 caacagttgc gcagcctgaa tggcgaatgg cgcctgatgc ggtattttct ccttacgcat
     3721 ctgtgcggta tttcacaccg catatggtgc actctcagta caatctgctc tgatgccgca
     3781 tagttaagcc agccccgaca cccgccaaca cccgctgacg cgccctgacg ggcttgtctg
     3841 ctcccggcat ccgcttacag acaagctgtg accgtctccg ggagctgcat gtgtcagagg
     3901 ttttcaccgt catcaccgaa acgcgcgaga cgaaagggcc tcgtgatacg cctattttta
     3961 taggttaatg tcatgataat aatggtttct tagacgtcag gtggcacttt tcggggaaat
     4021 gtgcgcggaa cccctatttg tttatttttc taaatacatt caaatatgta tccgctcatg
     4081 agacaataac cctgataaat gcttcaataa tattgaaaaa ggaagagtat gagtattcaa
     4141 catttccgtg tcgcccttat tccctttttt gcggcatttt gccttcctgt ttttgctcac
     4201 ccagaaacgc tggtgaaagt aaaagatgct gaagatcagt tgggtgcacg agtgggttac
     4261 atcgaactgg atctcaacag cggtaagatc cttgagagtt ttcgccccga agaacgtttt
     4321 ccaatgatga gcacttttaa agttctgcta tgtggcgcgg tattatcccg tattgacgcc
     4381 gggcaagagc aactcggtcg ccgcatacac tattctcaga atgacttggt tgagtactca
     4441 ccagtcacag aaaagcatct tacggatggc atgacagtaa gagaattatg cagtgctgcc
     4501 ataaccatga gtgataacac tgcggccaac ttacttctga caacgatcgg aggaccgaag
     4561 gagctaaccg cttttttgca caacatgggg gatcatgtaa ctcgccttga tcgttgggaa
     4621 ccggagctga atgaagccat accaaacgac gagcgtgaca ccacgatgcc tgtagcaatg
     4681 gcaacaacgt tgcgcaaact attaactggc gaactactta ctctagcttc ccggcaacaa
     4741 ttaatagact ggatggaggc ggataaagtt gcaggaccac ttctgcgctc ggcccttccg
     4801 gctggctggt ttattgctga taaatctgga gccggtgagc gtgggtctcg cggtatcatt
     4861 gcagcactgg ggccagatgg taagccctcc cgtatcgtag ttatctacac gacggggagt
     4921 caggcaacta tggatgaacg aaatagacag atcgctgaga taggtgcctc actgattaag
     4981 cattggtaac tgtcagacca agtttactca tatatacttt agattgattt aaaacttcat
     5041 ttttaattta aaaggatcta ggtgaagatc ctttttgata atctcatgac caaaatccct
     5101 taacgtgagt tttcgttcca ctgagcgtca gaccccgtag aaaagatcaa aggatcttct
     5161 tgagatcctt tttttctgcg cgtaatctgc tgcttgcaaa caaaaaaacc accgctacca
     5221 gcggtggttt gtttgccgga tcaagagcta ccaactcttt ttccgaaggt aactggcttc
     5281 agcagagcgc agataccaaa tactgttctt ctagtgtagc cgtagttagg ccaccacttc
     5341 aagaactctg tagcaccgcc tacatacctc gctctgctaa tcctgttacc agtggctgct
     5401 gccagtggcg ataagtcgtg tcttaccggg ttggactcaa gacgatagtt accggataag
     5461 gcgcagcggt cgggctgaac ggggggttcg tgcacacagc ccagcttgga gcgaacgacc
     5521 tacaccgaac tgagatacct acagcgtgag ctatgagaaa gcgccacgct tcccgaaggg
     5581 agaaaggcgg acaggtatcc ggtaagcggc agggtcggaa caggagagcg cacgagggag
     5641 cttccagggg gaaacgcctg gtatctttat agtcctgtcg ggtttcgcca cctctgactt
     5701 gagcgtcgat ttttgtgatg ctcgtcaggg gggcggagcc tatggaaaaa cgccagcaac
     5761 gcggcctttt tacggttcct ggccttttgc tggccttttg ctcacatgtt ctttcctgcg
     5821 ttatcccctg attctgtgga taaccgtatt accgcctttg agtgagctga taccgctcgc
     5881 cgcagccgaa cgaccgagcg cagcgagtca gtgagcgagg aagcggaaga gcgcccaata
     5941 cgcaaaccgc ctctccccgc gcgttggccg attcattaat gcagctggca cgacaggttt
     6001 cccgactgga aagcgggcag tgagcgcaac gcaattaatg tgagttagct cactcattag
     6061 gcaccccagg ctttacactt tatgcttccg gctcgtatgt tgtgtggaat tgtgagcgga
     6121 taacaatttc acacaggaaa cagctatgac atgattacga attcgagctc ggta
//
