# Supplementary material for: PiggyBac-mediated transgenesis and CRISPR–Cas9 knockout in the greater wax moth, Galleria mellonella
Source: Lab Anim (NY). 2026 Feb 10;55(3):95–102. doi: 10.1038/s41684-025-01665-7 (PMC12956550; doi:10.1038/s41684-025-01665-7)
Supplement: Supplementary file 5 — pBmhsp90:hyPBase. [file 41684_2025_1665_MOESM5_ESM.gbk]

LOCUS       pBmhsp90(hyPBase        8380 bp    DNA     circular SYN 19-MAY-2022
DEFINITION  Gibson design 2 8380bp ds-DNA circular SYN  31-OCT-2019.
ACCESSION   .
VERSION     .
KEYWORDS    .
SOURCE      synthetic DNA construct
  ORGANISM  synthetic DNA construct
REFERENCE   1  (bases 1 to 8380)
  AUTHORS   .
  TITLE     Direct Submission
  JOURNAL   Exported Jun 10, 2025 from SnapGene 8.1.0
            https://www.snapgene.com
FEATURES             Location/Qualifiers
     source          1..8380
                     /mol_type="other DNA"
                     /organism="synthetic DNA construct"
     promoter        1..2883
                     /label=Bm hsp90 2.9kb upstream
                     /note="color: #ffffff"
     misc_feature    2810..2888
                     /label=mrna 5' utr
                     /note="color: #a6acb3"
     misc_feature    2879..2888
                     /label=Bm optimised start codon initiation motif
                     /note="color: #ff6600"
     CDS             2889..4673
                     /codon_start=1
                     /label=mammalian codon optimised hyPBase
                     /note="color: #ff00ff"
                     /translation="MGSSLDDEHILSALLQSDDELVGEDSDSEVSDHVSEDDVQSDTEE
                     AFIDEVHEVQPTSSGSEILDEQNVIEQPGSSLASNRILTLPQRTIRGKNKHCWSTSKPT
                     RRSRVSALNIVRSQRGPTRMCRNIYDPLLCFKLFFTDEIISEIVKWTNAEISLKRRESM
                     TSATFRDTNEDEIYAFFGILVMTAVRKDNHMSTDDLFDRSLSMVYVSVMSRDRFDFLIR
                     CLRMDDKSIRPTLRENDVFTPVRKIWDLFIHQCIQNYTPGAHLTIDEQLLGFRGRCPFR
                     VYIPNKPSKYGIKILMMCDSGTKYMINGMPYLGRGTQTNGVPLGEYYVKELSKPVHGSC
                     RNITCDNWFTSIPLAKNLLQEPYKLTIVGTVRSNKREIPEVLKNSRSRPVGTSMFCFDG
                     PLTLVSYKPKPAKMVYLLSSCDEDASINESTGKPQMVMYYNQTKGGVDTLDQMCSVMTC
                     SRKTNRWPMALLYGMINIACINSFIIYSHNVSSKGEKVQSRKKFMRNLYMGLTSSFMRK
                     RLEAPTLKRYLRDNISNILPKEVPGTSDDSTEEPVMKKRTYCTYCPSKIRRKASASCKK
                     CKKVICREHNIDMCQSCF"
     3'UTR           4682..4860
                     /label=T. ni PBase 3'UTR
                     /note="color: #00ffff"
     primer_bind     complement(5737..5753)
                     /label=M13 fwd
                     /note="common sequencing primer, one of multiple similar 
                     variants"
                     /note="color: #a020f0; direction: LEFT"
     promoter        6227..6331
                     /gene="bla"
                     /label=AmpR promoter
                     /note="color: #ffffff; direction: RIGHT"
     CDS             join(6332..6400,6401..7192)
                     /codon_start=1
                     /gene="bla"
                     /product="beta-lactamase"
                     /label=AmpR
                     /note="confers resistance to ampicillin, carbenicillin, and
                     related antibiotics"
                     /note="This feature has 2 segments:
                        1: 6332 .. 6400 / #ccffcc / signal sequence
                        2: 6401 .. 7192 / #ccffcc
                     Cleavage site after base 6400"
                     /translation="MSIQHFRVALIPFFAAFCLPVFAHPETLVKVKDAEDQLGARVGYI
                     ELDLNSGKILESFRPEERFPMMSTFKVLLCGAVLSRIDAGQEQLGRRIHYSQNDLVEYS
                     PVTEKHLTDGMTVRELCSAAITMSDNTAANLLLTTIGGPKELTAFLHNMGDHVTRLDRW
                     EPELNEAIPNDERDTTMPVAMATTLRKLLTGELLTLASRQQLIDWMEADKVAGPLLRSA
                     LPAGWFIADKSGAGERGSRGIIAALGPDGKPSRIVVIYTTGSQATMDERNRQIAEIGAS
                     LIKHW"
     rep_origin      7363..7951
                     /direction=RIGHT
                     /label=ori
                     /note="high-copy-number ColE1/pMB1/pBR322/pUC origin of 
                     replication"
                     /note="color: #ffff00"
     protein_bind    8239..8260
                     /label=CAP binding site
                     /bound_moiety="E. coli catabolite activator protein"
                     /note="CAP binding activates transcription in the presence 
                     of cAMP."
                     /note="color: #31849b"
     promoter        join(8275..8280,8281..8298,8299..8305)
                     /label=lac promoter
                     /note="promoter for the E. coli lac operon"
                     /note="This forward directional feature has 3 segments:
                        1: 8275 .. 8280 / #ffffff / -35
                        2: 8281 .. 8298 / #ffffff
                        3: 8299 .. 8305 / #ffffff / -10"
     protein_bind    8313..8329
                     /label=lac operator
                     /bound_moiety="lac repressor encoded by lacI"
                     /note="The lac repressor binds to the lac operator to 
                     inhibit transcription in E. coli. This inhibition can be 
                     relieved by adding lactose or 
                     isopropyl-beta-D-thiogalactopyranoside (IPTG)."
                     /note="color: #31849b"
     primer_bind     8337..8353
                     /label=M13 rev
                     /note="common sequencing primer, one of multiple similar 
                     variants"
                     /note="color: #a020f0; direction: RIGHT"
ORIGIN
        1 ccatggctca gttcgcttta aatatcgata gtctttaaaa aaaaattatg atgtgaaatc
       61 tgaaaaggtt tgcgcactat gcgctcatgc aatttcaact ttaatcaata gccctaaagc
      121 agtgctgcca acaaataaaa aaatatttat tgtaagtgag ataactaaat ttgtcagaat
      181 tcatcgcttc tttgctattt tttattatgg tttgtgttta attatatttt aaacgtgttg
      241 atgaaatagt aagataatta gcattaaatt tacaccactt tcgtgaaggt tttctggcta
      301 atcgtttcag tttgtgtggc ataaaactat gggctataac tattgctggt gagactttaa
      361 cagcttcata aggacgggtg gattaactca aaaacacagc ttggagggaa agagtttgct
      421 aatagccgcc agagtgcctc caaaaggggt ttaatagtac taggacagtt actttacgag
      481 tgcatctact ccgtgtcgag aagcttagag ctcagtatca catacaaatc gtcgacgagt
      541 tagctgaacc atgcttttat tgctcttggc gttaaaatta gtagtgataa tgagaacgta
      601 tcaggtggat cttgcattat ttgaaagatg agactaaaga tctgtaggtt gtgcgagaga
      661 atgtcgcgag gcaaaaatag tttcctctac ctgtagataa cgagaacaca aattttatac
      721 agggtgtata ggagaagacg aggaacaatt attttaatga tttctgacat ctaaatgaac
      781 aataagattt tacttttgat gaacaaaaca agtaactcac atcttaaact gaacgttact
      841 acgttctggt ttgctattgt aattttaatc aatgttttct ccaatctgca ttatgataca
      901 ataaaagctc attattcgcg tttccttcac tcgcgttttc actattcgca gattaaaatg
      961 tgtcccaatt cctattttcg caattaaaga tctctttatt cgcggatcta atcgatacat
     1021 agacattgat aaaaagaaat ccaatattaa gtattcaact gaatatcctt tataatcgcg
     1081 ctataatcac ggtttatcta taaagccttg ttcggactag gcgagtattt tagtcgagta
     1141 ccgagtaatt tagtagctaa atgtgtccga gcaccaaaag tttagtcgag taggttagta
     1201 aataatttag taaagccaat ccattttgtt ctattttatc gggcgagtag cgcctcccac
     1261 cacgcgtcct agctcactgg ctcactgact aaacaagtcc gaacctgttg attagtcgag
     1321 ttcattagtg gcgcttctca aatggaactt tcggacattc ttaaactatc gaagtattct
     1381 ttgggatctc ttccaatgct aattctttca gaagacattt atctcttcaa tcgatccatt
     1441 ttcgtaccta taacttattt ttcataatca cagaaatttg ctcgtccacc ttttctaaaa
     1501 tagccattac gattagctta atcagtttat tcactctatt gcgttgcagt ctgttcatcc
     1561 tgcaaaacac cactcacttg tgtactctac tggaccgtaa tgcgaacgat ttctgtgcag
     1621 tagcgagtag tttagccact aaattactcg gtactcgact aaaatactcg cctagtccga
     1681 acaaggcttt agcgacatat ttacgtaacg tatacacccc gataaagaga tttactgtcc
     1741 aaaaaaaacg tcaaaaaatg gaacaaatta tgtgcttttt atttattggt attactaatt
     1801 tcgttaagaa tttcatcgga agcagccagc gccgaatgcg gtgaatagta aaactataag
     1861 aaggaagcgg ttggaatgat ctgggtaaaa tgttatttct tacgaattac gatgattctt
     1921 tgattaaatt tggaaaagtt ttgtggtcaa attatttaac attcatcttg tatcatttat
     1981 tgactctaat ttcaactaag ttatttctgt aatgttaaaa tttcgatgct tttctagaat
     2041 attcaggaat gttccagata ttcttgtgtg tagatcgtat tgccaccttg tgccaaatag
     2101 cggcactaaa ataattcggc agagctatac aacatttggt aattttattt attttgctat
     2161 tttccccagt tttttaaatt actgtgtttt taactagcaa ttacatttaa ttggatgcaa
     2221 tttacactgc cttaataatt tttttttagt tgtaatttgg tttcttacgt ttatgctgta
     2281 tatttttagt gatctgcaaa atgcgaaaca ctgaacagct taggaaaatt taaaatgtga
     2341 gatgtttctt ttacttaaat aaatacttaa aatataacag agaaaaaaca tttttaacta
     2401 gtctggcata ttttagtgaa tctattgatg aaaatgaacg aaatatgtaa ttacctttat
     2461 aatttcttga attattttaa ggaaatatat ttttcctaac actttaaact tcaaagcggg
     2521 tgatgcaata ataactaaca caaaaagaaa cttgcagtgt taagtaaatg atttttctct
     2581 tcgttttatg gcctcccaaa atgaaataat tgccaattaa tttgaaatga ttaattattt
     2641 ttatttaata ttgtttcggt ttgtattgat ggtaaaatgt tgatgctctc tgacggaaat
     2701 agcgtcagaa tcgagaaact tctactgatt catagatgtc gcttgctaga ggaaagtata
     2761 aaaacgaatt tacacaccgc gcccggcgtt atttgaacta agagaagtac ggagactaac
     2821 gtttgatact ttgcgctttg aaacacgtgt gttaaaaacc ctctagtcat tttgtgtgaa
     2881 ttatcaaaat gggcagcagc ctggacgacg agcacatcct gagcgccctg ctgcagagcg
     2941 acgacgagct ggtcggcgag gacagcgaca gcgaggtgag cgaccacgtg agcgaggacg
     3001 acgtgcagtc cgacaccgag gaggccttca tcgacgaggt gcacgaggtg cagcctacca
     3061 gcagcggctc cgagatcctg gacgagcaga acgtgatcga gcagcccggc agctccctgg
     3121 ccagcaacag gatcctgacc ctgccccaga ggaccatcag gggcaagaac aagcactgct
     3181 ggtccacctc caagcccacc aggcggagca gggtgtccgc cctgaacatc gtgagaagcc
     3241 agaggggccc caccaggatg tgcaggaaca tctacgaccc cctgctgtgc ttcaagctgt
     3301 tcttcaccga cgagatcatc agcgagatcg tgaagtggac caacgccgag atcagcctga
     3361 agaggcggga gagcatgacc tccgccacct tcagggacac caacgaggac gagatctacg
     3421 ccttcttcgg catcctggtg atgaccgccg tgaggaagga caaccacatg agcaccgacg
     3481 acctgttcga cagatccctg agcatggtgt acgtgagcgt gatgagcagg gacagattcg
     3541 acttcctgat cagatgcctg aggatggacg acaagagcat caggcccacc ctgcgggaga
     3601 acgacgtgtt cacccccgtg agaaagatct gggacctgtt catccaccag tgcatccaga
     3661 actacacccc tggcgcccac ctgaccatcg acgagcagct gctgggcttc aggggcaggt
     3721 gccccttcag ggtctatatc cccaacaagc ccagcaagta cggcatcaag atcctgatga
     3781 tgtgcgacag cggcaccaag tacatgatca acggcatgcc ctacctgggc aggggcaccc
     3841 agaccaacgg cgtgcccctg ggcgagtact acgtgaagga gctgtccaag cccgtccacg
     3901 gcagctgcag aaacatcacc tgcgacaact ggttcaccag catccccctg gccaagaacc
     3961 tgctgcagga gccctacaag ctgaccatcg tgggcaccgt gagaagcaac aagagagaga
     4021 tccccgaggt cctgaagaac agcaggtcca ggcccgtggg caccagcatg ttctgcttcg
     4081 acggccccct gaccctggtg tcctacaagc ccaagcccgc caagatggtg tacctgctgt
     4141 ccagctgcga cgaggacgcc agcatcaacg agagcaccgg caagccccag atggtgatgt
     4201 actacaacca gaccaagggc ggcgtggaca ccctggacca gatgtgcagc gtgatgacct
     4261 gcagcagaaa gaccaacagg tggcccatgg ccctgctgta cggcatgatc aacatcgcct
     4321 gcatcaacag cttcatcatc tacagccaca acgtgagcag caagggcgag aaggtgcaga
     4381 gccggaaaaa gttcatgcgg aacctgtaca tgggcctgac ctccagcttc atgaggaaga
     4441 ggctggaggc ccccaccctg aagagatacc tgagggacaa catcagcaac atcctgccca
     4501 aagaggtgcc cggcaccagc gacgacagca ccgaggagcc cgtgatgaag aagaggacct
     4561 actgcaccta ctgtcccagc aagatcagaa gaaaggccag cgccagctgc aagaagtgta
     4621 agaaggtcat ctgccgggag cacaacatcg acatgtgcca gagctgtttc tgactgacta
     4681 ataagtataa tttgtttcta ttatgtataa gttaagctaa ttacttattt tataatacaa
     4741 catgactgtt tttaaagtac aaaataagtt tatttttgta aaagagagaa tgtttaaaag
     4801 ttttgttact ttatagaaga aattttgagt ttttgttttt ttttaataaa taaataaaca
     4861 taaataaatt gtttgttgaa tttattatta gtatgtaagt gtaaatataa taaaacttaa
     4921 tatctattca aattaataaa taaacctcga tatacagacc gataaaacac atgcgtcaat
     4981 tttacgcatg attatcttta acgtacgtca caatatgatt atctttctag ggttaaataa
     5041 tagtttctaa tttttttatt attcagcctg ctgtcgtgaa taccgtatat ctcaacgctg
     5101 tctgtgagat tgtcgtattc tagccttttt agtttttcgc tcatcgactt gatattgtcc
     5161 gacacatttt cgtcgatttg cgttttgatc aaagacttga gcagagacac gttaatcaac
     5221 tgttcaaatt gatccatatt aacgatatca acccgatgcg tatatggtgc gtaaaatata
     5281 ttttttaacc ctcttatact ttgcactctg cgttaatacg cgttcgtgta cagacgtaat
     5341 catgttttct tttttggata aaactcctac tgagtttgac ctcatattag accctcacaa
     5401 gttgcaaaac gtggcatttt ttaccaatga agaatttaaa gttattttaa aaaatttcat
     5461 cacagattta aagaagaacc aaaaattaaa ttatttcaac agtttaatcg accagttaat
     5521 caacgtgtac acagacgcgt cgggcaaaaa acacgcagcc cgacgtgttg gctaaaatta
     5581 ttaaatcaac ttgtgttata gtcacggatt tgccgtccaa cgtgttcctc aaaaagttga
     5641 agaccaacaa gtttacggac actattaatt atttgatttt gccccacttc attttgtggg
     5701 atcacaattt tgttatattt ttaaacaaag cttggcactg gccgtcgttt tacaacgtcg
     5761 tgactgggaa aaccctggcg ttacccaact taatcgcctt gcagcacatc cccctttcgc
     5821 cagctggcgt aatagcgaag aggcccgcac cgatcgccct tcccaacagt tgcgcagcct
     5881 gaatggcgaa tggcgcctga tgcggtattt tctccttacg catctgtgcg gtatttcaca
     5941 ccgcatatgg tgcactctca gtacaatctg ctctgatgcc gcatagttaa gccagccccg
     6001 acacccgcca acacccgctg acgcgccctg acgggcttgt ctgctcccgg catccgctta
     6061 cagacaagct gtgaccgtct ccgggagctg catgtgtcag aggttttcac cgtcatcacc
     6121 gaaacgcgcg agacgaaagg gcctcgtgat acgcctattt ttataggtta atgtcatgat
     6181 aataatggtt tcttagacgt caggtggcac ttttcgggga aatgtgcgcg gaacccctat
     6241 ttgtttattt ttctaaatac attcaaatat gtatccgctc atgagacaat aaccctgata
     6301 aatgcttcaa taatattgaa aaaggaagag tatgagtatt caacatttcc gtgtcgccct
     6361 tattcccttt tttgcggcat tttgccttcc tgtttttgct cacccagaaa cgctggtgaa
     6421 agtaaaagat gctgaagatc agttgggtgc acgagtgggt tacatcgaac tggatctcaa
     6481 cagcggtaag atccttgaga gttttcgccc cgaagaacgt tttccaatga tgagcacttt
     6541 taaagttctg ctatgtggcg cggtattatc ccgtattgac gccgggcaag agcaactcgg
     6601 tcgccgcata cactattctc agaatgactt ggttgagtac tcaccagtca cagaaaagca
     6661 tcttacggat ggcatgacag taagagaatt atgcagtgct gccataacca tgagtgataa
     6721 cactgcggcc aacttacttc tgacaacgat cggaggaccg aaggagctaa ccgctttttt
     6781 gcacaacatg ggggatcatg taactcgcct tgatcgttgg gaaccggagc tgaatgaagc
     6841 cataccaaac gacgagcgtg acaccacgat gcctgtagca atggcaacaa cgttgcgcaa
     6901 actattaact ggcgaactac ttactctagc ttcccggcaa caattaatag actggatgga
     6961 ggcggataaa gttgcaggac cacttctgcg ctcggccctt ccggctggct ggtttattgc
     7021 tgataaatct ggagccggtg agcgtgggtc tcgcggtatc attgcagcac tggggccaga
     7081 tggtaagccc tcccgtatcg tagttatcta cacgacgggg agtcaggcaa ctatggatga
     7141 acgaaataga cagatcgctg agataggtgc ctcactgatt aagcattggt aactgtcaga
     7201 ccaagtttac tcatatatac tttagattga tttaaaactt catttttaat ttaaaaggat
     7261 ctaggtgaag atcctttttg ataatctcat gaccaaaatc ccttaacgtg agttttcgtt
     7321 ccactgagcg tcagaccccg tagaaaagat caaaggatct tcttgagatc ctttttttct
     7381 gcgcgtaatc tgctgcttgc aaacaaaaaa accaccgcta ccagcggtgg tttgtttgcc
     7441 ggatcaagag ctaccaactc tttttccgaa ggtaactggc ttcagcagag cgcagatacc
     7501 aaatactgtt cttctagtgt agccgtagtt aggccaccac ttcaagaact ctgtagcacc
     7561 gcctacatac ctcgctctgc taatcctgtt accagtggct gctgccagtg gcgataagtc
     7621 gtgtcttacc gggttggact caagacgata gttaccggat aaggcgcagc ggtcgggctg
     7681 aacggggggt tcgtgcacac agcccagctt ggagcgaacg acctacaccg aactgagata
     7741 cctacagcgt gagctatgag aaagcgccac gcttcccgaa gggagaaagg cggacaggta
     7801 tccggtaagc ggcagggtcg gaacaggaga gcgcacgagg gagcttccag ggggaaacgc
     7861 ctggtatctt tatagtcctg tcgggtttcg ccacctctga cttgagcgtc gatttttgtg
     7921 atgctcgtca ggggggcgga gcctatggaa aaacgccagc aacgcggcct ttttacggtt
     7981 cctggccttt tgctggcctt ttgctcacat gttctttcct gcgttatccc ctgattctgt
     8041 ggataaccgt attaccgcct ttgagtgagc tgataccgct cgccgcagcc gaacgaccga
     8101 gcgcagcgag tcagtgagcg aggaagcgga agagcgccca atacgcaaac cgcctctccc
     8161 cgcgcgttgg ccgattcatt aatgcagctg gcacgacagg tttcccgact ggaaagcggg
     8221 cagtgagcgc aacgcaatta atgtgagtta gctcactcat taggcacccc aggctttaca
     8281 ctttatgctt ccggctcgta tgttgtgtgg aattgtgagc ggataacaat ttcacacagg
     8341 aaacagctat gacatgatta cgaattcgag ctcggtaccc
//
