# Supplementary material for: PiggyBac-mediated transgenesis and CRISPR–Cas9 knockout in the greater wax moth, Galleria mellonella
Source: Lab Anim (NY). 2026 Feb 10;55(3):95–102. doi: 10.1038/s41684-025-01665-7 (PMC12956550; doi:10.1038/s41684-025-01665-7)
Supplement: Supplementary file 6 — pBmhsp90:GFP/3xP3:DsRed. [file 41684_2025_1665_MOESM6_ESM.gbk]

LOCUS       pBmhsp90(GFP)3xP       10036 bp    DNA     circular SYN 19-MAY-2022
DEFINITION  .
ACCESSION   .
VERSION     .
KEYWORDS    .
SOURCE      synthetic DNA construct
  ORGANISM  synthetic DNA construct
REFERENCE   1  (bases 1 to 10036)
  AUTHORS   .
  TITLE     Direct Submission
  JOURNAL   Exported Jun 10, 2025 from SnapGene 8.1.0
            https://www.snapgene.com
FEATURES             Location/Qualifiers
     source          1..10036
                     /mol_type="other DNA"
                     /organism="synthetic DNA construct"
     primer_bind     complement(685..701)
                     /label=M13 fwd
                     /note="common sequencing primer, one of multiple similar 
                     variants"
                     /note="color: #a020f0; direction: LEFT"
     promoter        1175..1279
                     /gene="bla"
                     /label=AmpR promoter
                     /note="color: #ffffff; direction: RIGHT"
     CDS             join(1280..1348,1349..2140)
                     /codon_start=1
                     /gene="bla"
                     /product="beta-lactamase"
                     /label=AmpR
                     /note="confers resistance to ampicillin, carbenicillin, and
                     related antibiotics"
                     /note="This feature has 2 segments:
                        1: 1280 .. 1348 / #ccffcc / signal sequence
                        2: 1349 .. 2140 / #ccffcc
                     Cleavage site after base 1348"
                     /translation="MSIQHFRVALIPFFAAFCLPVFAHPETLVKVKDAEDQLGARVGYI
                     ELDLNSGKILESFRPEERFPMMSTFKVLLCGAVLSRIDAGQEQLGRRIHYSQNDLVEYS
                     PVTEKHLTDGMTVRELCSAAITMSDNTAANLLLTTIGGPKELTAFLHNMGDHVTRLDRW
                     EPELNEAIPNDERDTTMPVAMATTLRKLLTGELLTLASRQQLIDWMEADKVAGPLLRSA
                     LPAGWFIADKSGAGERGSRGIIAALGPDGKPSRIVVIYTTGSQATMDERNRQIAEIGAS
                     LIKHW"
     rep_origin      2311..2899
                     /direction=RIGHT
                     /label=ori
                     /note="high-copy-number ColE1/pMB1/pBR322/pUC origin of 
                     replication"
                     /note="color: #ffff00"
     protein_bind    3187..3208
                     /label=CAP binding site
                     /bound_moiety="E. coli catabolite activator protein"
                     /note="CAP binding activates transcription in the presence 
                     of cAMP."
                     /note="color: #31849b"
     promoter        join(3223..3228,3229..3246,3247..3253)
                     /label=lac promoter
                     /note="promoter for the E. coli lac operon"
                     /note="This forward directional feature has 3 segments:
                        1: 3223 .. 3228 / #ffffff / -35
                        2: 3229 .. 3246 / #ffffff
                        3: 3247 .. 3253 / #ffffff / -10"
     protein_bind    3261..3277
                     /label=lac operator
                     /bound_moiety="lac repressor encoded by lacI"
                     /note="The lac repressor binds to the lac operator to 
                     inhibit transcription in E. coli. This inhibition can be 
                     relieved by adding lactose or 
                     isopropyl-beta-D-thiogalactopyranoside (IPTG)."
                     /note="color: #31849b"
     primer_bind     3285..3301
                     /label=M13 rev
                     /note="common sequencing primer, one of multiple similar 
                     variants"
                     /note="color: #a020f0; direction: RIGHT"
     misc_feature    3471..3778
                     /label=5' Piggybac
                     /note="color: #a6acb3"
     primer_bind     complement(3787..3803)
                     /label=KS primer
                     /note="common sequencing primer, one of multiple similar 
                     variants"
                     /note="color: #a020f0; direction: LEFT"
     promoter        3825..4102
                     /label=3xP3 promoter
                     /note="color: #ffffff"
     regulatory      4099..4108
                     /label=Kozak sequence
                     /note="vertebrate consensus sequence for strong initiation 
                     of translation (Kozak, 1987)"
                     /note="color: #a6acb3"
                     /regulatory_class="other"
     CDS             4105..4782
                     /codon_start=1
                     /product="improved tetrameric variant of DsRed fluorescent 
                     protein"
                     /label=DsRed2
                     /note="mammalian codon-optimized"
                     /note="color: #ff0000"
                     /translation="MASSENVITEFMRFKVRMEGTVNGHEFEIEGEGEGRPYEGHNTVK
                     LKVTKGGPLPFAWDILSPQFQYGSKVYVKHPADIPDYKKLSFPEGFKWERVMNFEDGGV
                     ATVTQDSSLQDGCFIYKVKFIGVNFPSDGPVMQKKTMGWEASTERLYPRDGVLKGETHK
                     ALKLKDGGHYLVEFKSIYMAKKPVQLPGYYYVDAKLDITSHNEDYTIVEQYERTEGRHH
                     LFL"
     polyA_signal    4903..5024
                     /label=SV40 poly(A) signal
                     /note="SV40 polyadenylation signal"
                     /note="color: #a6acb3"
     promoter        5803..8686
                     /label=Bmhsp90 2.9kb upstream
                     /note="color: #ffffff"
     CDS             join(8693..8695,8696..8698,8699..9412)
                     /codon_start=1
                     /product="enhanced GFP"
                     /label=EGFP
                     /note="mammalian codon-optimized"
                     /note="This feature has 3 segments:
                        1: 8693 .. 8695 / #05fd14
                        2: 8696 .. 8698 / #05fd14 / 1a
                        3: 8699 .. 9412 / #05fd14"
                     /translation="MVSKGEELFTGVVPILVELDGDVNGHKFSVSGEGEGDATYGKLTL
                     KFICTTGKLPVPWPTLVTTLTYGVQCFSRYPDHMKQHDFFKSAMPEGYVQERTIFFKDD
                     GNYKTRAEVKFEGDTLVNRIELKGIDFKEDGNILGHKLEYNYNSHNVYIMADKQKNGIK
                     VNFKIRHNIEDGSVQLADHYQQNTPIGDGPVLLPDNHYLSTQSALSKDPNEKRDHMVLL
                     EFVTAAGITLGMDELYK"
     polyA_signal    9517..9638
                     /label=SV40 poly(A) signal
                     /note="SV40 polyadenylation signal"
                     /note="color: #a6acb3"
     misc_feature    9795..10033
                     /label=Piggybac 3'
                     /note="color: #a6acb3"
ORIGIN
        1 ataatagttt ctaatttttt tattattcag cctgctgtcg tgaataccgt atatctcaac
       61 gctgtctgtg agattgtcgt attctagcct ttttagtttt tcgctcatcg acttgatatt
      121 gtccgacaca ttttcgtcga tttgcgtttt gatcaaagac ttgagcagag acacgttaat
      181 caactgttca aattgatcca tattaacgat atcaacccga tgcgtatatg gtgcgtaaaa
      241 tatatttttt aaccctctta tactttgcac tctgcgttaa tacgcgttcg tgtacagacg
      301 taatcatgtt ttcttttttg gataaaactc ctactgagtt tgacctcata ttagaccctc
      361 acaagttgca aaacgtggca ttttttacca atgaagaatt taaagttatt ttaaaaaatt
      421 tcatcacaga tttaaagaag aaccaaaaat taaattattt aatcgaccag ttaatcaacg
      481 tgtacacaga gcgcaaaaaa cacgcagccc gacgtgttgg ctaaaattat taaatcaact
      541 tgtgttatag tcacgatttg ccgtccaacg tgttcctcaa aaagttgaag accaacaagt
      601 ttacggacac tagttaatta tttgattttg ccccacttca ttttgtggga tcacaatttt
      661 gttatatttt aaacaaagct tggcactggc cgtcgtttta caacgtcgtg actgggaaaa
      721 ccctggcgtt acccaactta atcgccttgc agcacatccc cctttcgcca gctggcgtaa
      781 tagcgaagag gcccgcaccg atcgcccttc ccaacagttg cgcagcctga atggcgaatg
      841 gcgcctgatg cggtattttc tccttacgca tctgtgcggt atttcacacc gcatatggtg
      901 cactctcagt acaatctgct ctgatgccgc atagttaagc cagccccgac acccgccaac
      961 acccgctgac gcgccctgac gggcttgtct gctcccggca tccgcttaca gacaagctgt
     1021 gaccgtctcc gggagctgca tgtgtcagag gttttcaccg tcatcaccga aacgcgcgag
     1081 acgaaagggc ctcgtgatac gcctattttt ataggttaat gtcatgataa taatggtttc
     1141 ttagacgtca ggtggcactt ttcggggaaa tgtgcgcgga acccctattt gtttattttt
     1201 ctaaatacat tcaaatatgt atccgctcat gagacaataa ccctgataaa tgcttcaata
     1261 atattgaaaa aggaagagta tgagtattca acatttccgt gtcgccctta ttcccttttt
     1321 tgcggcattt tgccttcctg tttttgctca cccagaaacg ctggtgaaag taaaagatgc
     1381 tgaagatcag ttgggtgcac gagtgggtta catcgaactg gatctcaaca gcggtaagat
     1441 ccttgagagt tttcgccccg aagaacgttt tccaatgatg agcactttta aagttctgct
     1501 atgtggcgcg gtattatccc gtattgacgc cgggcaagag caactcggtc gccgcataca
     1561 ctattctcag aatgacttgg ttgagtactc accagtcaca gaaaagcatc ttacggatgg
     1621 catgacagta agagaattat gcagtgctgc cataaccatg agtgataaca ctgcggccaa
     1681 cttacttctg acaacgatcg gaggaccgaa ggagctaacc gcttttttgc acaacatggg
     1741 ggatcatgta actcgccttg atcgttggga accggagctg aatgaagcca taccaaacga
     1801 cgagcgtgac accacgatgc ctgtagcaat ggcaacaacg ttgcgcaaac tattaactgg
     1861 cgaactactt actctagctt cccggcaaca attaatagac tggatggagg cggataaagt
     1921 tgcaggacca cttctgcgct cggcccttcc ggctggctgg tttattgctg ataaatctgg
     1981 agccggtgag cgtgggtctc gcggtatcat tgcagcactg gggccagatg gtaagccctc
     2041 ccgtatcgta gttatctaca cgacggggag tcaggcaact atggatgaac gaaatagaca
     2101 gatcgctgag ataggtgcct cactgattaa gcattggtaa ctgtcagacc aagtttactc
     2161 atatatactt tagattgatt taaaacttca tttttaattt aaaaggatct aggtgaagat
     2221 cctttttgat aatctcatga ccaaaatccc ttaacgtgag ttttcgttcc actgagcgtc
     2281 agaccccgta gaaaagatca aaggatcttc ttgagatcct ttttttctgc gcgtaatctg
     2341 ctgcttgcaa acaaaaaaac caccgctacc agcggtggtt tgtttgccgg atcaagagct
     2401 accaactctt tttccgaagg taactggctt cagcagagcg cagataccaa atactgtcct
     2461 tctagtgtag ccgtagttag gccaccactt caagaactct gtagcaccgc ctacatacct
     2521 cgctctgcta atcctgttac cagtggctgc tgccagtggc gataagtcgt gtcttaccgg
     2581 gttggactca agacgatagt taccggataa ggcgcagcgg tcgggctgaa cggggggttc
     2641 gtgcacacag cccagcttgg agcgaacgac ctacaccgaa ctgagatacc tacagcgtga
     2701 gcattgagaa agcgccacgc ttcccgaagg gagaaaggcg gacaggtatc cggtaagcgg
     2761 cagggtcgga acaggagagc gcacgaggga gcttccaggg ggaaacgcct ggtatcttta
     2821 tagtcctgtc gggtttcgcc acctctgact tgagcgtcga tttttgtgat gctcgtcagg
     2881 ggggcggagc ctatggaaaa acgccagcaa cgcggccttt ttacggttcc tggccttttg
     2941 ctggcctttt gctcacatgt tctttcctgc gttatcccct gattctgtgg ataaccgtat
     3001 taccgccttt gagtgagctg ataccgctcg ccgcagccga acgaccgagc gcagcgagtc
     3061 agtgagcgag gaagcggaag agcgcccaat acgcaaaccg cctctccccg cgcgttggcc
     3121 gattcattaa tgcagctggc acgacaggtt tcccgactgg aaagcgggca gtgagcgcaa
     3181 cgcaattaat gtgagttagc tcactcatta ggcaccccag gctttacact ttatgcttcc
     3241 ggctcgtatg ttgtgtggaa ttgtgagcgg ataacaattt cacacaggaa acagctatga
     3301 ccatgattac gaattgatcc tctagctaga gtcgacgctc gcgcgacttg gtttgccatt
     3361 ctttagcgcg cgtcgcgtca cacagcttgg ccacaatgtg gtttttgtca aacgaagatt
     3421 ctatgacgtg tttaaagttt aggtcgagta aagcgcaaat cttttttaac cctagaaaga
     3481 tagtctgcgt aaaattgacg catgcattct tgaaatattg ctctctcttt ctaaatagcg
     3541 cgaatccgtc gctgtgcatt taggacatct cagtcgccgc ttggagctcc cgtgaggcgt
     3601 gcttgtcaat gcggtaagtg tcactgattt tgaactataa cgaccgcgtg agtcaaaatg
     3661 acgcatgatt atcttttacg tgacttttaa gatttaactc atacgataat tatattgtta
     3721 tttcatgttc tacttacgtg ataacttatt atatatatat tttcttgtta tagatatcaa
     3781 gcttatcgat accgtcgacc tcgagggggg gcccggtacc caaagatcta attcgagctc
     3841 gcccggggat ctaattcaat tagagactaa ttcaattaga gctaattcaa ttaggatcca
     3901 agcttatcga tttcgaaccc tcgaccgccg gagtataaat agaggcgctt cgtctacgga
     3961 gcgacaattc aattcaaaca agcaaagtga acacgtcgct aagcgaaagc taagcaaata
     4021 aacaagcgca gctgaacaag ctaaacaatc ggggtaccgc tagagtcgac ggtaccgcgg
     4081 gcccgggatc caccggtcgc caccatggcc tcctccgaga acgtcatcac cgagttcatg
     4141 cgcttcaagg tgcgcatgga gggcaccgtg aacggccacg agttcgagat cgagggcgag
     4201 ggcgagggcc gcccctacga gggccacaac accgtgaagc tgaaggtgac caagggcggc
     4261 cccctgccct tcgcctggga catcctgtcc ccccagttcc agtacggctc caaggtgtac
     4321 gtgaagcacc ccgccgacat ccccgactac aagaagctgt ccttccccga gggcttcaag
     4381 tgggagcgcg tgatgaactt cgaggacggc ggcgtggcga ccgtgaccca ggactcctcc
     4441 ctgcaggacg gctgcttcat ctacaaggtg aagttcatcg gcgtgaactt cccctccgac
     4501 ggccccgtga tgcagaagaa gaccatgggc tgggaggcct ccaccgagcg cctgtacccc
     4561 cgcgacggcg tgctgaaggg cgagacccac aaggccctga agctgaagga cggcggccac
     4621 tacctggtgg agttcaagtc catctacatg gccaagaagc ccgtgcagct gcccggctac
     4681 tactacgtgg acgccaagct ggacatcacc tcccacaacg aggactacac catcgtggag
     4741 cagtacgagc gcaccgaggg ccgccaccac ctgttcctgt agcggccgcg actctagatc
     4801 ataatcagcc ataccacatt tgtagaggtt ttacttgctt taaaaaacct cccacacctc
     4861 cccctgaacc tgaaacataa aatgaatgca attgttgttg ttaacttgtt tattgcagct
     4921 tataatggtt acaaataaag caatagcatc acaaatttca caaataaagc atttttttca
     4981 ctgcattcta gttgtggttt gtccaaactc atcaatgtat cttaaagctt atcgatacgc
     5041 gtacagatct caaagaggtc cgacgcgtat gtgccgcaat atatatgacc cacttttatg
     5101 cttcaaacta ttttttactg atgagataat ttcggaaatt gtaaaatgga caaatgctga
     5161 gatatcattg aaacgtcggg aatctatgac aggtgctaca tttcgtgaca cgaatgaaga
     5221 tgaaatctat gctttctttg gtattctggt aatgacagca gtgagaaaag ataaccacat
     5281 gtccacagat gacctctttg atcgatcttt gtcaatggtg tacgtctctg taatgagtcg
     5341 tgatcgtttt gattttttga tacgatgtct tagaatggat gacaaaagta tacggcccac
     5401 acttcgagaa aacgatgtat ttactcctgt tagaaaaata tgggatctct ttatccatca
     5461 gtgcatacaa aattacactc caggggctca tttgaccata gatgaacagt tacttggttt
     5521 tagaggacgg tgtccgttta ggatgtatat cccaaacaag ccaagtaagt atggaataaa
     5581 aatcctcatg atgtgtgaca gtggtacgaa gtatatgata aatggaatgc cttatttggg
     5641 aagaggaaca cagaccaacg gagtaccact cggtgaatac tacgtgaagg agttatcaaa
     5701 gcctgtgcac ggtagttgtc gtaatattac gtgtgacaat tggttcacct caatcccttt
     5761 ggcaaaaaac ttactacaag aaccgtataa ggccgctcta gcccatggct cagttcgctt
     5821 taaatatcga tagtctttaa aaaaaaatta tgatgtgaaa tctgaaaagg tttgcgcact
     5881 atgcgctcat gcaatttcaa ctttaatcaa tagccctaaa gcagtgctgc caacaaataa
     5941 aaaaatattt attgtaagtg agataactaa atttgtcaga attcatcgct tctttgctat
     6001 tttttattat ggtttgtgtt taattatatt ttaaacgtgt tgatgaaata gtaagataat
     6061 tagcattaaa tttacaccac tttcgtgaag gttttctggc taatcgtttc agtttgtgtg
     6121 gcataaaact atgggctata actattgctg gtgagacttt aacagcttca taaggacggg
     6181 tggattaact caaaaacaca gcttggaggg aaagagtttg ctaatagccg ccagagtgcc
     6241 tccaaaaggg gtttaatagt actaggacag ttactttacg agtgcatcta ctccgtgtcg
     6301 agaagcttag agctcagtat cacatacaaa tcgtcgacga gttagctgaa ccatgctttt
     6361 attgctcttg gcgttaaaat tagtagtgat aatgagaacg tatcaggtgg atcttgcatt
     6421 atttgaaaga tgagactaaa gatctgtagg ttgtgcgaga gaatgtcgcg aggcaaaaat
     6481 agtttcctct acctgtagat aacgagaaca caaattttat acagggtgta taggagaaga
     6541 cgaggaacaa ttattttaat gatttctgac atctaaatga acaataagat tttacttttg
     6601 atgaacaaaa caagtaactc acatcttaaa ctgaacgtta ctacgttctg gtttgctatt
     6661 gtaattttaa tcaatgtttt ctccaatctg cattatgata caataaaagc tcattattcg
     6721 cgtttccttc actcgcgttt tcactattcg cagattaaaa tgtgtcccaa ttcctatttt
     6781 cgcaattaaa gatctcttta ttcgcggatc taatcgatac atagacattg ataaaaagaa
     6841 atccaatatt aagtattcaa ctgaatatcc tttataatcg cgctataatc acggtttatc
     6901 tataaagcct tgttcggact aggcgagtat tttagtcgag taccgagtaa tttagtagct
     6961 aaatgtgtcc gagcaccaaa agtttagtcg agtaggttag taaataattt agtaaagcca
     7021 atccattttg ttctatttta tcgggcgagt agcgcctccc accacgcgtc ctagctcact
     7081 ggctcactga ctaaacaagt ccgaacctgt tgattagtcg agttcattag tggcgcttct
     7141 caaatggaac tttcggacat tcttaaacta tcgaagtatt ctttgggatc tcttccaatg
     7201 ctaattcttt cagaagacat ttatctcttc aatcgatcca ttttcgtacc tataacttat
     7261 ttttcataat cacagaaatt tgctcgtcca ccttttctaa aatagccatt acgattagct
     7321 taatcagttt attcactcta ttgcgttgca gtctgttcat cctgcaaaac accactcact
     7381 tgtgtactct actggaccgt aatgcgaacg atttctgtgc agtagcgagt agtttagcca
     7441 ctaaattact cggtactcga ctaaaatact cgcctagtcc gaacaaggct ttagcgacat
     7501 atttacgtaa cgtatacacc ccgataaaga gatttactgt ccaaaaaaaa cgtcaaaaaa
     7561 tggaacaaat tatgtgcttt ttatttattg gtattactaa tttcgttaag aatttcatcg
     7621 gaagcagcca gcgccgaatg cggtgaatag taaaactata agaaggaagc ggttggaatg
     7681 atctgggtaa aatgttattt cttacgaatt acgatgattc tttgattaaa tttggaaaag
     7741 ttttgtggtc aaattattta acattcatct tgtatcattt attgactcta atttcaacta
     7801 agttatttct gtaatgttaa aatttcgatg cttttctaga atattcagga atgttccaga
     7861 tattcttgtg tgtagatcgt attgccacct tgtgccaaat agcggcacta aaataattcg
     7921 gcagagctat acaacatttg gtaattttat ttattttgct attttcccca gttttttaaa
     7981 ttactgtgtt tttaactagc aattacattt aattggatgc aatttacact gccttaataa
     8041 ttttttttta gttgtaattt ggtttcttac gtttatgctg tatattttta gtgatctgca
     8101 aaatgcgaaa cactgaacag cttaggaaaa tttaaaatgt gagatgtttc ttttacttaa
     8161 ataaatactt aaaatataac agagaaaaaa catttttaac tagtctggca tattttagtg
     8221 aatctattga tgaaaatgaa cgaaatatgt aattaccttt ataatttctt gaattatttt
     8281 aaggaaatat atttttccta acactttaaa cttcaaagcg ggtgatgcaa taataactaa
     8341 cacaaaaaga aacttgcagt gttaagtaaa tgatttttct cttcgtttta tggcctccca
     8401 aaatgaaata attgccaatt aatttgaaat gattaattat ttttatttaa tattgtttcg
     8461 gtttgtattg atggtaaaat gttgatgctc tctgacggaa atagcgtcag aatcgagaaa
     8521 cttctactga ttcatagatg tcgcttgcta gaggaaagta taaaaacgaa tttacacacc
     8581 gcgcccggcg ttatttgaac taagagaagt acggagacta acgtttgata ctttgcgctt
     8641 tgaaacacgt gtgttaaaaa ccctctagtc attttgtgtg aattaagcta gaatggtgag
     8701 caagggcgag gagctgttca ccggggtggt gcccatcctg gtcgagctgg acggcgacgt
     8761 aaacggccac aagttcagcg tgtccggcga gggcgagggc gatgccacct acggcaagct
     8821 gaccctgaag ttcatctgca ccaccggcaa gctgcccgtg ccctggccca ccctcgtgac
     8881 caccctgacc tacggcgtgc agtgcttcag ccgctacccc gaccacatga agcagcacga
     8941 cttcttcaag tccgccatgc ccgaaggcta cgtccaggag cgcaccatct tcttcaagga
     9001 cgacggcaac tacaagaccc gcgccgaggt gaagttcgag ggcgacaccc tggtgaaccg
     9061 catcgagctg aagggcatcg acttcaagga ggacggcaac atcctggggc acaagctgga
     9121 gtacaactac aacagccaca acgtctatat catggccgac aagcagaaga acggcatcaa
     9181 ggtgaacttc aagatccgcc acaacatcga ggacggcagc gtgcagctcg ccgaccacta
     9241 ccagcagaac acccccatcg gcgacggccc cgtgctgctg cccgacaacc actacctgag
     9301 cacccagtcc gccctgagca aagaccccaa cgagaagcgc gatcacatgg tcctgctgga
     9361 gttcgtgacc gccgccggga tcactctcgg catggacgag ctgtacaagt aatctaggtc
     9421 agccatacca catttgtaga ggttttactt gctttaaaaa acctcccaca cctccccctg
     9481 aacctgaaac ataaaatgaa tgcaattgtt gttgttaact tgtttattgc agcttataat
     9541 ggttacaaat aaagcaatag catcacaaat ttcacaaata aagcattttt ttcactgcat
     9601 tctagttgtg gtttgtccaa actcatcaat gtatcttaag gcgtaaattg taagcgttaa
     9661 tattttgtta aaattcgcgt taaatttttg ttaaatcagc tcatttttta accaataggc
     9721 cgaaatcggc aaaatccctt ataaatcaaa agaatagacc gagatagggt tgagtgttgt
     9781 tccagggcgc gccataaaag ttttgttact ttatagaaga aattttgagt ttttgttttt
     9841 ttttaataaa taaataaaca taaataaatt gtttgttgaa tttattatta gtatgtaagt
     9901 gtaaatataa taaaacttaa tatctattca aattaataaa taaacctcga tatacagacc
     9961 gataaaacac atgcgtcaat tttacgcatg attatcttta acgtacgtca caatatgatt
    10021 atctttctag ggttaa
//
