# Supplementary material for: PiggyBac-mediated transgenesis and CRISPR–Cas9 knockout in the greater wax moth, Galleria mellonella
Source: Lab Anim (NY). 2026 Feb 10;55(3):95–102. doi: 10.1038/s41684-025-01665-7 (PMC12956550; doi:10.1038/s41684-025-01665-7)
Supplement: Supplementary file 7 — pGmhsp90:GFP. [file 41684_2025_1665_MOESM7_ESM.gbk]

LOCUS       pGmHSP90(-GFP)_p        7201 bp    DNA     circular SYN 07-AUG-2020
DEFINITION  pGmHSP90(-GFP) 7201bp ds-DNA circular SYN  14-FEB-2020.
ACCESSION   .
VERSION     .
KEYWORDS    .
SOURCE      synthetic DNA construct
  ORGANISM  synthetic DNA construct
REFERENCE   1  (bases 1 to 7201)
  AUTHORS   .
  TITLE     Direct Submission
  JOURNAL   Exported Jun 10, 2025 from SnapGene 8.1.0
            https://www.snapgene.com
FEATURES             Location/Qualifiers
     source          1..7201
                     /mol_type="other DNA"
                     /organism="synthetic DNA construct"
     misc_feature    4..242
                     /label=3' piggybac
                     /note="color: #a6acb3"
     primer_bind     complement(930..946)
                     /label=M13 fwd
                     /note="common sequencing primer, one of multiple similar 
                     variants"
                     /note="color: #a020f0; direction: LEFT"
     promoter        1420..1524
                     /gene="bla"
                     /label=AmpR promoter
                     /note="color: #ffffff; direction: RIGHT"
     CDS             join(1525..1593,1594..2385)
                     /codon_start=1
                     /gene="bla"
                     /product="beta-lactamase"
                     /label=AmpR
                     /note="confers resistance to ampicillin, carbenicillin, and
                     related antibiotics"
                     /note="This feature has 2 segments:
                        1: 1525 .. 1593 / #ccffcc / signal sequence
                        2: 1594 .. 2385 / #ccffcc
                     Cleavage site after base 1593"
                     /translation="MSIQHFRVALIPFFAAFCLPVFAHPETLVKVKDAEDQLGARVGYI
                     ELDLNSGKILESFRPEERFPMMSTFKVLLCGAVLSRIDAGQEQLGRRIHYSQNDLVEYS
                     PVTEKHLTDGMTVRELCSAAITMSDNTAANLLLTTIGGPKELTAFLHNMGDHVTRLDRW
                     EPELNEAIPNDERDTTMPVAMATTLRKLLTGELLTLASRQQLIDWMEADKVAGPLLRSA
                     LPAGWFIADKSGAGERGSRGIIAALGPDGKPSRIVVIYTTGSQATMDERNRQIAEIGAS
                     LIKHW"
     rep_origin      2556..3144
                     /direction=RIGHT
                     /label=ori
                     /note="high-copy-number ColE1/pMB1/pBR322/pUC origin of 
                     replication"
                     /note="color: #ffff00"
     protein_bind    3432..3453
                     /label=CAP binding site
                     /bound_moiety="E. coli catabolite activator protein"
                     /note="CAP binding activates transcription in the presence 
                     of cAMP."
                     /note="color: #31849b"
     promoter        join(3468..3473,3474..3491,3492..3498)
                     /label=lac promoter
                     /note="promoter for the E. coli lac operon"
                     /note="This forward directional feature has 3 segments:
                        1: 3468 .. 3473 / #ffffff / -35
                        2: 3474 .. 3491 / #ffffff
                        3: 3492 .. 3498 / #ffffff / -10"
     protein_bind    3506..3522
                     /label=lac operator
                     /bound_moiety="lac repressor encoded by lacI"
                     /note="The lac repressor binds to the lac operator to 
                     inhibit transcription in E. coli. This inhibition can be 
                     relieved by adding lactose or 
                     isopropyl-beta-D-thiogalactopyranoside (IPTG)."
                     /note="color: #31849b"
     primer_bind     3530..3546
                     /label=M13 rev
                     /note="common sequencing primer, one of multiple similar 
                     variants"
                     /note="color: #a020f0; direction: RIGHT"
     misc_feature    3716..4023
                     /label=5' piggybac
                     /note="color: #a6acb3"
     primer_bind     complement(4009..4062)
                     /label=Fwd Primer NO TM 49
                     /note="color: black; sequence: 
                     tattctaaaataggtacgctcgagtccggatccgataagcttgatatctataacaag; 
                     added: 2020-08-06"
     misc_feature    4033..4038
                     /label=Bamh1 GGATCC insert
                     /note="color: #a6acb3"
     misc_feature    4039..4044
                     /label=Xho1 CTCGAG insert
                     /note="color: #a6acb3"
     primer_bind     4045..4088
                     /label=Rev Primer NO TM 50
                     /note="color: black; sequence: 
                     cgtacctattttagaatacacggattcataatatataatatacc; added: 
                     2020-08-06"
     misc_feature    4045..4062
                     /label=Overlap tm41
                     /note="color: #a6acb3"
     misc_feature    4046..6019
                     /label=GmHSP90 2kb upstream
                     /note="color: #339966"
     TATA_signal     5846..5853
                     /label=TATA
                     /note="color: #a6acb3"
     misc_feature    5871..5876
                     /label=Sma1 CCCGGG site
                     /note="color: #a6acb3"
     CDS             join(6020..6022,6023..6025,6026..6736)
                     /codon_start=1
                     /product="the original enhanced GFP (Yang et al., 1996)"
                     /label=EGFP
                     /note="mammalian codon-optimized"
                     /note="This feature has 3 segments:
                        1: 6020 .. 6022 / #05fd14
                        2: 6023 .. 6025 / #05fd14 / 1a
                        3: 6026 .. 6736 / #05fd14"
                     /translation="MVSKGEELFTGVVPILVELDGDVNGHKFSVSGEGEGDATYGKLTL
                     KFICTTGKLPVPWPTLVTTLTYGVQCFSRYPDHMKQHDFFKSAMPEGYVQERTIFFKDD
                     GNYKTRAEVKFEGDTLVNRIELKGIDFKEDGNILGHKLEYNYNSHNVYIMADKQKNGIK
                     VNFKIRHNIEDGSVQLADHYQQNTPIGDGPVLLPDNHYLSTQSALSKDPNEKRDHMVLL
                     EFVTAAGITLGMDELYK"
     CDS             join(6020..6022,6023..6025,6026..6736)
                     /codon_start=1
                     /product="enhanced GFP"
                     /label=EGFP
                     /note="This feature has 3 segments:
                        1: 6020 .. 6022 / #05fc14
                        2: 6023 .. 6025 / #05fc14 / 1a
                        3: 6026 .. 6736 / #05fc14"
                     /translation="MVSKGEELFTGVVPILVELDGDVNGHKFSVSGEGEGDATYGKLTL
                     KFICTTGKLPVPWPTLVTTLTYGVQCFSRYPDHMKQHDFFKSAMPEGYVQERTIFFKDD
                     GNYKTRAEVKFEGDTLVNRIELKGIDFKEDGNILGHKLEYNYNSHNVYIMADKQKNGIK
                     VNFKIRHNIEDGSVQLADHYQQNTPIGDGPVLLPDNHYLSTQSALSKDPNEKRDHMVLL
                     EFVTAAGITLGMDELYK"
     misc_feature    6737..6748
                     /label=TGGT insert site
                     /note="color: #ff00ff"
     misc_feature    6737..6742
                     /label=AgeI site
                     /note="color: #a6acb3"
     misc_feature    6743..6748
                     /label=KpnI site
                     /note="color: #a6acb3"
     polyA_signal    6873..6994
                     /label=SV40 poly(A) signal
                     /note="SV40 polyadenylation signal"
                     /note="color: #a6acb3"
     primer_bind     complement(join(7169..7201,1..20))
                     /label=SV40 rev
                     /note="color: #a020f0; direction: LEFT"
ORIGIN
        1 ccataaaagt tttgttactt tatagaagaa attttgagtt tttgtttttt tttaataaat
       61 aaataaacat aaataaattg tttgttgaat ttattattag tatgtaagtg taaatataat
      121 aaaacttaat atctattcaa attaataaat aaacctcgat atacagaccg ataaaacaca
      181 tgcgtcaatt ttacgcatga ttatctttaa cgtacgtcac aatatgatta tctttctagg
      241 gttaaataat agtttctaat ttttttatta ttcagcctgc tgtcgtgaat accgtatatc
      301 tcaacgctgt ctgtgagatt gtcgtattct agccttttta gtttttcgct catcgacttg
      361 atattgtccg acacattttc gtcgatttgc gttttgatca aagacttgag cagagacacg
      421 ttaatcaact gttcaaattg atccatatta acgatatcaa cccgatgcgt atatggtgcg
      481 taaaatatat tttttaaccc tcttatactt tgcactctgc gttaatacgc gttcgtgtac
      541 agacgtaatc atgttttctt ttttggataa aactcctact gagtttgacc tcatattaga
      601 ccctcacaag ttgcaaaacg tggcattttt taccaatgaa gaatttaaag ttattttaaa
      661 aaatttcatc acagatttaa agaagaacca aaaattaaat tatttaatcg accagttaat
      721 caacgtgtac acagagcgca aaaaacacgc agcccgacgt gttggctaaa attattaaat
      781 caacttgtgt tatagtcacg atttgccgtc caacgtgttc ctcaaaaagt tgaagaccaa
      841 caagtttacg gacactagtt aattatttga ttttgcccca cttcattttg tgggatcaca
      901 attttgttat attttaaaca aagcttggca ctggccgtcg ttttacaacg tcgtgactgg
      961 gaaaaccctg gcgttaccca acttaatcgc cttgcagcac atcccccttt cgccagctgg
     1021 cgtaatagcg aagaggcccg caccgatcgc ccttcccaac agttgcgcag cctgaatggc
     1081 gaatggcgcc tgatgcggta ttttctcctt acgcatctgt gcggtatttc acaccgcata
     1141 tggtgcactc tcagtacaat ctgctctgat gccgcatagt taagccagcc ccgacacccg
     1201 ccaacacccg ctgacgcgcc ctgacgggct tgtctgctcc cggcatccgc ttacagacaa
     1261 gctgtgaccg tctccgggag ctgcatgtgt cagaggtttt caccgtcatc accgaaacgc
     1321 gcgagacgaa agggcctcgt gatacgccta tttttatagg ttaatgtcat gataataatg
     1381 gtttcttaga cgtcaggtgg cacttttcgg ggaaatgtgc gcggaacccc tatttgttta
     1441 tttttctaaa tacattcaaa tatgtatccg ctcatgagac aataaccctg ataaatgctt
     1501 caataatatt gaaaaaggaa gagtatgagt attcaacatt tccgtgtcgc ccttattccc
     1561 ttttttgcgg cattttgcct tcctgttttt gctcacccag aaacgctggt gaaagtaaaa
     1621 gatgctgaag atcagttggg tgcacgagtg ggttacatcg aactggatct caacagcggt
     1681 aagatccttg agagttttcg ccccgaagaa cgttttccaa tgatgagcac ttttaaagtt
     1741 ctgctatgtg gcgcggtatt atcccgtatt gacgccgggc aagagcaact cggtcgccgc
     1801 atacactatt ctcagaatga cttggttgag tactcaccag tcacagaaaa gcatcttacg
     1861 gatggcatga cagtaagaga attatgcagt gctgccataa ccatgagtga taacactgcg
     1921 gccaacttac ttctgacaac gatcggagga ccgaaggagc taaccgcttt tttgcacaac
     1981 atgggggatc atgtaactcg ccttgatcgt tgggaaccgg agctgaatga agccatacca
     2041 aacgacgagc gtgacaccac gatgcctgta gcaatggcaa caacgttgcg caaactatta
     2101 actggcgaac tacttactct agcttcccgg caacaattaa tagactggat ggaggcggat
     2161 aaagttgcag gaccacttct gcgctcggcc cttccggctg gctggtttat tgctgataaa
     2221 tctggagccg gtgagcgtgg gtctcgcggt atcattgcag cactggggcc agatggtaag
     2281 ccctcccgta tcgtagttat ctacacgacg gggagtcagg caactatgga tgaacgaaat
     2341 agacagatcg ctgagatagg tgcctcactg attaagcatt ggtaactgtc agaccaagtt
     2401 tactcatata tactttagat tgatttaaaa cttcattttt aatttaaaag gatctaggtg
     2461 aagatccttt ttgataatct catgaccaaa atcccttaac gtgagttttc gttccactga
     2521 gcgtcagacc ccgtagaaaa gatcaaagga tcttcttgag atcctttttt tctgcgcgta
     2581 atctgctgct tgcaaacaaa aaaaccaccg ctaccagcgg tggtttgttt gccggatcaa
     2641 gagctaccaa ctctttttcc gaaggtaact ggcttcagca gagcgcagat accaaatact
     2701 gtccttctag tgtagccgta gttaggccac cacttcaaga actctgtagc accgcctaca
     2761 tacctcgctc tgctaatcct gttaccagtg gctgctgcca gtggcgataa gtcgtgtctt
     2821 accgggttgg actcaagacg atagttaccg gataaggcgc agcggtcggg ctgaacgggg
     2881 ggttcgtgca cacagcccag cttggagcga acgacctaca ccgaactgag atacctacag
     2941 cgtgagcatt gagaaagcgc cacgcttccc gaagggagaa aggcggacag gtatccggta
     3001 agcggcaggg tcggaacagg agagcgcacg agggagcttc cagggggaaa cgcctggtat
     3061 ctttatagtc ctgtcgggtt tcgccacctc tgacttgagc gtcgattttt gtgatgctcg
     3121 tcaggggggc ggagcctatg gaaaaacgcc agcaacgcgg cctttttacg gttcctggcc
     3181 ttttgctggc cttttgctca catgttcttt cctgcgttat cccctgattc tgtggataac
     3241 cgtattaccg cctttgagtg agctgatacc gctcgccgca gccgaacgac cgagcgcagc
     3301 gagtcagtga gcgaggaagc ggaagagcgc ccaatacgca aaccgcctct ccccgcgcgt
     3361 tggccgattc attaatgcag ctggcacgac aggtttcccg actggaaagc gggcagtgag
     3421 cgcaacgcaa ttaatgtgag ttagctcact cattaggcac cccaggcttt acactttatg
     3481 cttccggctc gtatgttgtg tggaattgtg agcggataac aatttcacac aggaaacagc
     3541 tatgaccatg attacgaatt gatcctctag ctagagtcga cgctcgcgcg acttggtttg
     3601 ccattcttta gcgcgcgtcg cgtcacacag cttggccaca atgtggtttt tgtcaaacga
     3661 agattctatg acgtgtttaa agtttaggtc gagtaaagcg caaatctttt ttaaccctag
     3721 aaagatagtc tgcgtaaaat tgacgcatgc attcttgaaa tattgctctc tctttctaaa
     3781 tagcgcgaat ccgtcgctgt gcatttagga catctcagtc gccgcttgga gctcccgtga
     3841 ggcgtgcttg tcaatgcggt aagtgtcact gattttgaac tataacgacc gcgtgagtca
     3901 aaatgacgca tgattatctt ttacgtgact tttaagattt aactcatacg ataattatat
     3961 tgttatttca tgttctactt acgtgataac ttattatata tatattttct tgttatagat
     4021 atcaagctta tcgataccgt cgaccgtacc tattttagaa tacacggatt cataatatat
     4081 aatataccta atataaataa atactatgta ataataattc ttactgacgt tatagacata
     4141 gaaataagtt tgtttgttat attggcgccc taatggttaa atcaataatc caaaagctag
     4201 gtatacacat actatttttt atgaagaaag aaataggcta cttctgtccg gcttaatact
     4261 tacttgtaat aaaatataaa aatgtgtttt tatttcctct tattgcctca acggtcgaaa
     4321 cattcaacat aaaatttagt acatttaaag ataattctat tctattttta aaaaaatatc
     4381 caaattcgtt aacctatttt tcaccttttt tcatattctt gtatatagta gtaataggaa
     4441 taaaactatt tggtgcaaga ctatatttat taaaaaaaaa gacagataaa gctataaaaa
     4501 aaaagaaaat tataatactt tattttgatg aaaaatcttt aatgtgttag taataggatt
     4561 gaaatgaaac tgtgttagta aaagacaata ttcattaact cagacgtgct gttgcaatat
     4621 agataaaata gagtggctta ccagactgat gatgagaggt ccaatggagg ttgataaata
     4681 ttatacactg gagtatcggg tgaactttag gggattttga cgaggaccag acagatatgc
     4741 ctcgttcaag aggcaggtaa aatctcatta cctaatttga tttgatgtgt aatatatttt
     4801 gatctattta gtatatttat gtatacgtat tattatttat attatacata tatgaatatt
     4861 tatatattat aatcttattt ttatataaat gatatttaga aaatttggta tttttttttt
     4921 attctttttt tgtatttact gtgtctgact tgcgccattt atctttctct ctgtacttat
     4981 ccattattta tgccaggtag tctgtaagag attactttta gcgataaggc cgccttttgt
     5041 atatgcacat tctgtataaa tactccttgt atacatctct attgtgtgca ataaagaatt
     5101 tatttttatt attatacact tattattaca cgattatcga aacagaatac tttatgttga
     5161 cacacgcatt tattcatttt tatcaatagt gaaatggcgg attataacag atagccctac
     5221 taaccactca tagacttttt actagtgcta ttcaacatta atactatttg ttttgcagtt
     5281 gtattatctc acaaaaggac ataatattta agtgcctctg tagcagacta gacaatctga
     5341 cttttctata attatctgtg gagcttttgg cgctcgcaga tctattagta aataatttaa
     5401 gattgtgtcc aaaaaaatcc gacttcaatt gtaacaaccc cagttatttt tatttatatt
     5461 tataagacaa aaaaaaatat tcaaattgat tttaattcat caattcatat tagtagggaa
     5521 ttatgacgta agaaaaataa aaaaatgcaa ccgaagattc attttttgtg tagaatgaga
     5581 atctcctagt tttcgaagtc ggttagtaat agaaatatta aagcatgata aagtactaaa
     5641 cattagaaat agatgttaac ttattttttt ttaagtagac agttttaaaa ttattatatt
     5701 aatgtatgcc atataaaagt gattaatata aattccttta tattatatga ttataatttt
     5761 atccactagt agtcaacctc tgaaaataag cggccaaaat cgcgaaactt ctatccattc
     5821 atagatgtcg ctcggtctcg gcgtctatat aagcaatcta accttacgtg ccggcgtcag
     5881 ttcaaataaa ttgtcataga ataaactgct atatcgctgc gattaaaaac acgtgctaat
     5941 aacccacgct agtcattaaa ccagtgaata ataaaagttc cgttaaacca gtattacatt
     6001 taattgtgaa ataaccaaga tggtgagcaa gggcgaggag ctgttcaccg gggtggtgcc
     6061 catcctggtc gagctggacg gcgacgtaaa cggccacaag ttcagcgtgt ccggcgaggg
     6121 cgagggcgat gccacctacg gcaagctgac cctgaagttc atctgcacca ccggcaagct
     6181 gcccgtgccc tggcccaccc tcgtgaccac cctgacctac ggcgtgcagt gcttcagccg
     6241 ctaccccgac cacatgaagc agcacgactt cttcaagtcc gccatgcccg aaggctacgt
     6301 ccaggagcgc accatcttct tcaaggacga cggcaactac aagacccgcg ccgaggtgaa
     6361 gttcgagggc gacaccctgg tgaaccgcat cgagctgaag ggcatcgact tcaaggagga
     6421 cggcaacatc ctggggcaca agctggagta caactacaac agccacaacg tctatatcat
     6481 ggccgacaag cagaagaacg gcatcaaggt gaacttcaag atccgccaca acatcgagga
     6541 cggcagcgtg cagctcgccg accactacca gcagaacacc cccatcggcg acggccccgt
     6601 gctgctgccc gacaaccact acctgagcac ccagtccgcc ctgagcaaag accccaacga
     6661 gaagcgcgat cacatggtcc tgctggagtt cgtgaccgcc gccgggatca ctctcggcat
     6721 ggacgagctg tacaagaccg gtggtaccta agcggccgcg actctagatc ataatcagcc
     6781 ataccacatt tgtagaggtt ttacttgctt taaaaaacct cccacacctc cccctgaacc
     6841 tgaaacataa aatgaatgca attgttgttg ttaacttgtt tattgcagct tataatggtt
     6901 acaaataaag caatagcatc acaaatttca caaataaagc atttttttca ctgcattcta
     6961 gttgtggttt gtccaaactc atcaatgtat cttaaagctt atcgatacgc gtacagatct
     7021 caaagaggtc cgacgcgtat gtgccgcaat atatatgacc cacttttatg cttcaaacta
     7081 ttttttactg atgagataat ttcggaaatt gtaaaatgga caaatgctga gatatcattg
     7141 aaacgtcggg aatctatgac aggtgctaca tttcgtgaca cgaatgaaga tgaaatctat
     7201 g
//
