# Supplementary material for: PiggyBac-mediated transgenesis and CRISPR–Cas9 knockout in the greater wax moth, Galleria mellonella
Source: Lab Anim (NY). 2026 Feb 10;55(3):95–102. doi: 10.1038/s41684-025-01665-7 (PMC12956550; doi:10.1038/s41684-025-01665-7)
Supplement: Supplementary file 8 — pGmhsp90:GFP-αtub1b. [file 41684_2025_1665_MOESM8_ESM.gbk]

LOCUS       pGmHSP90(GFP-alp        8572 bp    DNA     circular SYN 19-MAY-2022
DEFINITION  .
ACCESSION   .
VERSION     .
KEYWORDS    .
SOURCE      synthetic DNA construct
  ORGANISM  synthetic DNA construct
REFERENCE   1  (bases 1 to 8572)
  AUTHORS   .
  TITLE     Direct Submission
  JOURNAL   Exported Jun 10, 2025 from SnapGene 8.1.0
            https://www.snapgene.com
FEATURES             Location/Qualifiers
     source          1..8572
                     /mol_type="other DNA"
                     /organism="synthetic DNA construct"
     misc_feature    4..242
                     /label=3' PB ITR
                     /note="color: #a6acb3"
     primer_bind     complement(930..946)
                     /label=M13 fwd
                     /note="common sequencing primer, one of multiple similar 
                     variants"
                     /note="color: #a020f0; direction: LEFT"
     promoter        1420..1524
                     /gene="bla"
                     /label=AmpR promoter
                     /note="color: #ffffff; direction: RIGHT"
     CDS             join(1525..1593,1594..2385)
                     /codon_start=1
                     /gene="bla"
                     /product="beta-lactamase"
                     /label=AmpR
                     /note="confers resistance to ampicillin, carbenicillin, and
                     related antibiotics"
                     /note="This feature has 2 segments:
                        1: 1525 .. 1593 / #ccffcc / signal sequence
                        2: 1594 .. 2385 / #ccffcc
                     Cleavage site after base 1593"
                     /translation="MSIQHFRVALIPFFAAFCLPVFAHPETLVKVKDAEDQLGARVGYI
                     ELDLNSGKILESFRPEERFPMMSTFKVLLCGAVLSRIDAGQEQLGRRIHYSQNDLVEYS
                     PVTEKHLTDGMTVRELCSAAITMSDNTAANLLLTTIGGPKELTAFLHNMGDHVTRLDRW
                     EPELNEAIPNDERDTTMPVAMATTLRKLLTGELLTLASRQQLIDWMEADKVAGPLLRSA
                     LPAGWFIADKSGAGERGSRGIIAALGPDGKPSRIVVIYTTGSQATMDERNRQIAEIGAS
                     LIKHW"
     rep_origin      2556..3144
                     /direction=RIGHT
                     /label=ori
                     /note="high-copy-number ColE1/pMB1/pBR322/pUC origin of 
                     replication"
                     /note="color: #ffff00"
     protein_bind    3432..3453
                     /label=CAP binding site
                     /bound_moiety="E. coli catabolite activator protein"
                     /note="CAP binding activates transcription in the presence 
                     of cAMP."
                     /note="color: #31849b"
     promoter        join(3468..3473,3474..3491,3492..3498)
                     /label=lac promoter
                     /note="promoter for the E. coli lac operon"
                     /note="This forward directional feature has 3 segments:
                        1: 3468 .. 3473 / #ffffff / -35
                        2: 3474 .. 3491 / #ffffff
                        3: 3492 .. 3498 / #ffffff / -10"
     protein_bind    3506..3522
                     /label=lac operator
                     /bound_moiety="lac repressor encoded by lacI"
                     /note="The lac repressor binds to the lac operator to 
                     inhibit transcription in E. coli. This inhibition can be 
                     relieved by adding lactose or 
                     isopropyl-beta-D-thiogalactopyranoside (IPTG)."
                     /note="color: #31849b"
     primer_bind     3530..3546
                     /label=M13 rev
                     /note="common sequencing primer, one of multiple similar 
                     variants"
                     /note="color: #a020f0; direction: RIGHT"
     misc_feature    3716..4023
                     /label=5' PB ITR
                     /note="color: #a6acb3"
     promoter        4046..6019
                     /label=galleria mellonella hsp90 2k upstream
                     /note="color: #ff00ff"
     CDS             join(6020..6022,6023..6025,6026..6736)
                     /codon_start=1
                     /product="the original enhanced GFP (Yang et al., 1996)"
                     /label=EGFP
                     /note="mammalian codon-optimized"
                     /note="This feature has 3 segments:
                        1: 6020 .. 6022 / #05fd14
                        2: 6023 .. 6025 / #05fd14 / 1a
                        3: 6026 .. 6736 / #05fd14"
                     /translation="MVSKGEELFTGVVPILVELDGDVNGHKFSVSGEGEGDATYGKLTL
                     KFICTTGKLPVPWPTLVTTLTYGVQCFSRYPDHMKQHDFFKSAMPEGYVQERTIFFKDD
                     GNYKTRAEVKFEGDTLVNRIELKGIDFKEDGNILGHKLEYNYNSHNVYIMADKQKNGIK
                     VNFKIRHNIEDGSVQLADHYQQNTPIGDGPVLLPDNHYLSTQSALSKDPNEKRDHMVLL
                     EFVTAAGITLGMDELYK"
     CDS             6761..8113
                     /codon_start=1
                     /label=Gm alpha tubulin 1b
                     /note="color: #993366"
                     /translation="MRECISVHVGQAGVQIGNACWELYCLEHGIQPDGQMPTDKTIGGG
                     DDSFNTFFSETGAGKHVPRAVFVDLEPTVVDEVRTGTYRQLFHPEQLITGKEDAANNYA
                     RGHYTIGKEIVDLVLDRIRKLADQCTGLQGFLIFHSFGGGTGSGFTSLLMERLSVDYGK
                     KSKLEFAIYPAPQVSTAVVEPYNSILTTHTTLEHSDCAFMVDNEAIYDICRRNLDIERP
                     TYTNLNRLIGQIVSSITASLRFDGALNVDLTEFQTNLVPYPRIHFPLVTYAPVISAEKA
                     YHEQLSVAEITNACFEPANQMVKCDPRHGKYMACCMLYRGDVVPKDVNAAIATIKTKRT
                     IQFVDWCPTGFKVGINYQPPTVVPGGDLAKVQRAVCMLSNTTAIAEAWARLDHKFDLMY
                     AKRAFVHWYVGEGMEEGEFSEAREDLAALEKDYEEVGMDSAEGEGEGAEEY"
     polyA_signal    8244..8365
                     /label=SV40 poly(A) signal
                     /note="SV40 polyadenylation signal"
                     /note="color: #a6acb3"
ORIGIN
        1 ccataaaagt tttgttactt tatagaagaa attttgagtt tttgtttttt tttaataaat
       61 aaataaacat aaataaattg tttgttgaat ttattattag tatgtaagtg taaatataat
      121 aaaacttaat atctattcaa attaataaat aaacctcgat atacagaccg ataaaacaca
      181 tgcgtcaatt ttacgcatga ttatctttaa cgtacgtcac aatatgatta tctttctagg
      241 gttaaataat agtttctaat ttttttatta ttcagcctgc tgtcgtgaat accgtatatc
      301 tcaacgctgt ctgtgagatt gtcgtattct agccttttta gtttttcgct catcgacttg
      361 atattgtccg acacattttc gtcgatttgc gttttgatca aagacttgag cagagacacg
      421 ttaatcaact gttcaaattg atccatatta acgatatcaa cccgatgcgt atatggtgcg
      481 taaaatatat tttttaaccc tcttatactt tgcactctgc gttaatacgc gttcgtgtac
      541 agacgtaatc atgttttctt ttttggataa aactcctact gagtttgacc tcatattaga
      601 ccctcacaag ttgcaaaacg tggcattttt taccaatgaa gaatttaaag ttattttaaa
      661 aaatttcatc acagatttaa agaagaacca aaaattaaat tatttaatcg accagttaat
      721 caacgtgtac acagagcgca aaaaacacgc agcccgacgt gttggctaaa attattaaat
      781 caacttgtgt tatagtcacg atttgccgtc caacgtgttc ctcaaaaagt tgaagaccaa
      841 caagtttacg gacactagtt aattatttga ttttgcccca cttcattttg tgggatcaca
      901 attttgttat attttaaaca aagcttggca ctggccgtcg ttttacaacg tcgtgactgg
      961 gaaaaccctg gcgttaccca acttaatcgc cttgcagcac atcccccttt cgccagctgg
     1021 cgtaatagcg aagaggcccg caccgatcgc ccttcccaac agttgcgcag cctgaatggc
     1081 gaatggcgcc tgatgcggta ttttctcctt acgcatctgt gcggtatttc acaccgcata
     1141 tggtgcactc tcagtacaat ctgctctgat gccgcatagt taagccagcc ccgacacccg
     1201 ccaacacccg ctgacgcgcc ctgacgggct tgtctgctcc cggcatccgc ttacagacaa
     1261 gctgtgaccg tctccgggag ctgcatgtgt cagaggtttt caccgtcatc accgaaacgc
     1321 gcgagacgaa agggcctcgt gatacgccta tttttatagg ttaatgtcat gataataatg
     1381 gtttcttaga cgtcaggtgg cacttttcgg ggaaatgtgc gcggaacccc tatttgttta
     1441 tttttctaaa tacattcaaa tatgtatccg ctcatgagac aataaccctg ataaatgctt
     1501 caataatatt gaaaaaggaa gagtatgagt attcaacatt tccgtgtcgc ccttattccc
     1561 ttttttgcgg cattttgcct tcctgttttt gctcacccag aaacgctggt gaaagtaaaa
     1621 gatgctgaag atcagttggg tgcacgagtg ggttacatcg aactggatct caacagcggt
     1681 aagatccttg agagttttcg ccccgaagaa cgttttccaa tgatgagcac ttttaaagtt
     1741 ctgctatgtg gcgcggtatt atcccgtatt gacgccgggc aagagcaact cggtcgccgc
     1801 atacactatt ctcagaatga cttggttgag tactcaccag tcacagaaaa gcatcttacg
     1861 gatggcatga cagtaagaga attatgcagt gctgccataa ccatgagtga taacactgcg
     1921 gccaacttac ttctgacaac gatcggagga ccgaaggagc taaccgcttt tttgcacaac
     1981 atgggggatc atgtaactcg ccttgatcgt tgggaaccgg agctgaatga agccatacca
     2041 aacgacgagc gtgacaccac gatgcctgta gcaatggcaa caacgttgcg caaactatta
     2101 actggcgaac tacttactct agcttcccgg caacaattaa tagactggat ggaggcggat
     2161 aaagttgcag gaccacttct gcgctcggcc cttccggctg gctggtttat tgctgataaa
     2221 tctggagccg gtgagcgtgg gtctcgcggt atcattgcag cactggggcc agatggtaag
     2281 ccctcccgta tcgtagttat ctacacgacg gggagtcagg caactatgga tgaacgaaat
     2341 agacagatcg ctgagatagg tgcctcactg attaagcatt ggtaactgtc agaccaagtt
     2401 tactcatata tactttagat tgatttaaaa cttcattttt aatttaaaag gatctaggtg
     2461 aagatccttt ttgataatct catgaccaaa atcccttaac gtgagttttc gttccactga
     2521 gcgtcagacc ccgtagaaaa gatcaaagga tcttcttgag atcctttttt tctgcgcgta
     2581 atctgctgct tgcaaacaaa aaaaccaccg ctaccagcgg tggtttgttt gccggatcaa
     2641 gagctaccaa ctctttttcc gaaggtaact ggcttcagca gagcgcagat accaaatact
     2701 gtccttctag tgtagccgta gttaggccac cacttcaaga actctgtagc accgcctaca
     2761 tacctcgctc tgctaatcct gttaccagtg gctgctgcca gtggcgataa gtcgtgtctt
     2821 accgggttgg actcaagacg atagttaccg gataaggcgc agcggtcggg ctgaacgggg
     2881 ggttcgtgca cacagcccag cttggagcga acgacctaca ccgaactgag atacctacag
     2941 cgtgagcatt gagaaagcgc cacgcttccc gaagggagaa aggcggacag gtatccggta
     3001 agcggcaggg tcggaacagg agagcgcacg agggagcttc cagggggaaa cgcctggtat
     3061 ctttatagtc ctgtcgggtt tcgccacctc tgacttgagc gtcgattttt gtgatgctcg
     3121 tcaggggggc ggagcctatg gaaaaacgcc agcaacgcgg cctttttacg gttcctggcc
     3181 ttttgctggc cttttgctca catgttcttt cctgcgttat cccctgattc tgtggataac
     3241 cgtattaccg cctttgagtg agctgatacc gctcgccgca gccgaacgac cgagcgcagc
     3301 gagtcagtga gcgaggaagc ggaagagcgc ccaatacgca aaccgcctct ccccgcgcgt
     3361 tggccgattc attaatgcag ctggcacgac aggtttcccg actggaaagc gggcagtgag
     3421 cgcaacgcaa ttaatgtgag ttagctcact cattaggcac cccaggcttt acactttatg
     3481 cttccggctc gtatgttgtg tggaattgtg agcggataac aatttcacac aggaaacagc
     3541 tatgaccatg attacgaatt gatcctctag ctagagtcga cgctcgcgcg acttggtttg
     3601 ccattcttta gcgcgcgtcg cgtcacacag cttggccaca atgtggtttt tgtcaaacga
     3661 agattctatg acgtgtttaa agtttaggtc gagtaaagcg caaatctttt ttaaccctag
     3721 aaagatagtc tgcgtaaaat tgacgcatgc attcttgaaa tattgctctc tctttctaaa
     3781 tagcgcgaat ccgtcgctgt gcatttagga catctcagtc gccgcttgga gctcccgtga
     3841 ggcgtgcttg tcaatgcggt aagtgtcact gattttgaac tataacgacc gcgtgagtca
     3901 aaatgacgca tgattatctt ttacgtgact tttaagattt aactcatacg ataattatat
     3961 tgttatttca tgttctactt acgtgataac ttattatata tatattttct tgttatagat
     4021 atcaagctta tcgataccgt cgaccgtacc tattttagaa tacacggatt cataatatat
     4081 aatataccta atataaataa atactatgta ataataattc ttactgacgt tatagacata
     4141 gaaataagtt tgtttgttat attggcgccc taatggttaa atcaataatc caaaagctag
     4201 gtatacacat actatttttt atgaagaaag aaataggcta cttctgtccg gcttaatact
     4261 tacttgtaat aaaatataaa aatgtgtttt tatttcctct tattgcctca acggtcgaaa
     4321 cattcaacat aaaatttagt acatttaaag ataattctat tctattttta aaaaaatatc
     4381 caaattcgtt aacctatttt tcaccttttt tcatattctt gtatatagta gtaataggaa
     4441 taaaactatt tggtgcaaga ctatatttat taaaaaaaaa gacagataaa gctataaaaa
     4501 aaaagaaaat tataatactt tattttgatg aaaaatcttt aatgtgttag taataggatt
     4561 gaaatgaaac tgtgttagta aaagacaata ttcattaact cagacgtgct gttgcaatat
     4621 agataaaata gagtggctta ccagactgat gatgagaggt ccaatggagg ttgataaata
     4681 ttatacactg gagtatcggg tgaactttag gggattttga cgaggaccag acagatatgc
     4741 ctcgttcaag aggcaggtaa aatctcatta cctaatttga tttgatgtgt aatatatttt
     4801 gatctattta gtatatttat gtatacgtat tattatttat attatacata tatgaatatt
     4861 tatatattat aatcttattt ttatataaat gatatttaga aaatttggta tttttttttt
     4921 attctttttt tgtatttact gtgtctgact tgcgccattt atctttctct ctgtacttat
     4981 ccattattta tgccaggtag tctgtaagag attactttta gcgataaggc cgccttttgt
     5041 atatgcacat tctgtataaa tactccttgt atacatctct attgtgtgca ataaagaatt
     5101 tatttttatt attatacact tattattaca cgattatcga aacagaatac tttatgttga
     5161 cacacgcatt tattcatttt tatcaatagt gaaatggcgg attataacag atagccctac
     5221 taaccactca tagacttttt actagtgcta ttcaacatta atactatttg ttttgcagtt
     5281 gtattatctc acaaaaggac ataatattta agtgcctctg tagcagacta gacaatctga
     5341 cttttctata attatctgtg gagcttttgg cgctcgcaga tctattagta aataatttaa
     5401 gattgtgtcc aaaaaaatcc gacttcaatt gtaacaaccc cagttatttt tatttatatt
     5461 tataagacaa aaaaaaatat tcaaattgat tttaattcat caattcatat tagtagggaa
     5521 ttatgacgta agaaaaataa aaaaatgcaa ccgaagattc attttttgtg tagaatgaga
     5581 atctcctagt tttcgaagtc ggttagtaat agaaatatta aagcatgata aagtactaaa
     5641 cattagaaat agatgttaac ttattttttt ttaagtagac agttttaaaa ttattatatt
     5701 aatgtatgcc atataaaagt gattaatata aattccttta tattatatga ttataatttt
     5761 atccactagt agtcaacctc tgaaaataag cggccaaaat cgcgaaactt ctatccattc
     5821 atagatgtcg ctcggtctcg gcgtctatat aagcaatcta accttacgtg ccggcgtcag
     5881 ttcaaataaa ttgtcataga ataaactgct atatcgctgc gattaaaaac acgtgctaat
     5941 aacccacgct agtcattaaa ccagtgaata ataaaagttc cgttaaacca gtattacatt
     6001 taattgtgaa ataaccaaga tggtgagcaa gggcgaggag ctgttcaccg gggtggtgcc
     6061 catcctggtc gagctggacg gcgacgtaaa cggccacaag ttcagcgtgt ccggcgaggg
     6121 cgagggcgat gccacctacg gcaagctgac cctgaagttc atctgcacca ccggcaagct
     6181 gcccgtgccc tggcccaccc tcgtgaccac cctgacctac ggcgtgcagt gcttcagccg
     6241 ctaccccgac cacatgaagc agcacgactt cttcaagtcc gccatgcccg aaggctacgt
     6301 ccaggagcgc accatcttct tcaaggacga cggcaactac aagacccgcg ccgaggtgaa
     6361 gttcgagggc gacaccctgg tgaaccgcat cgagctgaag ggcatcgact tcaaggagga
     6421 cggcaacatc ctggggcaca agctggagta caactacaac agccacaacg tctatatcat
     6481 ggccgacaag cagaagaacg gcatcaaggt gaacttcaag atccgccaca acatcgagga
     6541 cggcagcgtg cagctcgccg accactacca gcagaacacc cccatcggcg acggccccgt
     6601 gctgctgccc gacaaccact acctgagcac ccagtccgcc ctgagcaaag accccaacga
     6661 gaagcgcgat cacatggtcc tgctggagtt cgtgaccgcc gccgggatca ctctcggcat
     6721 ggacgagctg tacaagaccg gtggtaccac tcaattcaaa atgcgtgagt gcatctccgt
     6781 acacgtcggt caagccggag tccaaatcgg caatgcctgc tgggagctct actgcctgga
     6841 gcacggcatc cagcctgatg gtcagatgcc aacagacaag accatcggcg gtggtgatga
     6901 ctccttcaac accttcttca gcgagaccgg agctggcaag cacgtgcccc gtgctgtctt
     6961 cgtggacctc gagcccactg tagttgatga ggtacgcaca ggcacataca gacagttgtt
     7021 tcatccagaa caacttatca ctggtaaaga agatgcggcc aacaactatg cccgtggcca
     7081 ctacaccatt ggcaaggaaa ttgtagactt agtactcgac cgcattcgca aactcgccga
     7141 ccagtgcaca ggcctccagg gcttcctcat cttccactcc ttcggcggtg gtaccggctc
     7201 aggcttcaca tcccttctca tggagcgtct ctccgtggac tacggcaaga agtccaagtt
     7261 ggagttcgct atctaccctg ctccccaggt gtccactgct gtagtggagc catacaactc
     7321 tatcctcacc acccacacaa ccctggagca ctctgactgt gctttcatgg ttgacaatga
     7381 agctatctat gacatctgcc gccgcaactt agacattgaa cgtccgacct acaccaactt
     7441 gaaccgtctc atcggccaga tcgtgtcctc tatcacggcc tccctgcgtt tcgacggcgc
     7501 cctcaacgtc gatcttaccg agttccagac caacttggtg ccctaccctc gtatccactt
     7561 ccccctggtt acatacgccc cagtcatctc cgccgagaaa gcgtaccacg aacagctgtc
     7621 ggtcgccgaa atcaccaacg cttgcttcga gcccgccaac cagatggtga aatgcgaccc
     7681 tcgccatggt aaatacatgg cctgctgcat gttgtaccgt ggtgacgtcg tccccaagga
     7741 cgtgaacgct gccatcgcca ccatcaagac caagcgcacc atccagttcg tggactggtg
     7801 tcctaccggt ttcaaggtcg gcatcaacta ccagccacct accgtggtgc ccggtggcga
     7861 cctcgccaag gtacagcgcg ccgtgtgcat gttgtctaac accaccgcca tcgccgaggc
     7921 ctgggcccgt ctggaccaca agttcgacct tatgtacgcc aagcgcgcct tcgtacactg
     7981 gtacgtcggt gagggtatgg aagagggtga attctcagag gctcgtgagg acttggccgc
     8041 tctcgagaag gattatgaag aagtcggcat ggactccgct gagggagaag gcgagggggc
     8101 agaagaatat taaacgcgta aggcggccgc gactctagat cataatcagc cataccacat
     8161 ttgtagaggt tttacttgct ttaaaaaacc tcccacacct ccccctgaac ctgaaacata
     8221 aaatgaatgc aattgttgtt gttaacttgt ttattgcagc ttataatggt tacaaataaa
     8281 gcaatagcat cacaaatttc acaaataaag catttttttc actgcattct agttgtggtt
     8341 tgtccaaact catcaatgta tcttaaagct tatcgatacg cgtacagatc tcaaagaggt
     8401 ccgacgcgta tgtgccgcaa tatatatgac ccacttttat gcttcaaact attttttact
     8461 gatgagataa tttcggaaat tgtaaaatgg acaaatgctg agatatcatt gaaacgtcgg
     8521 gaatctatga caggtgctac atttcgtgac acgaatgaag atgaaatcta tg
//
