# Supplementary material for: PiggyBac-mediated transgenesis and CRISPR–Cas9 knockout in the greater wax moth, Galleria mellonella
Source: Lab Anim (NY). 2026 Feb 10;55(3):95–102. doi: 10.1038/s41684-025-01665-7 (PMC12956550; doi:10.1038/s41684-025-01665-7)
Supplement: Supplementary file 9 — pBmhsp90:histone2av-mCh/3xP3:DsRed. [file 41684_2025_1665_MOESM9_ESM.gbk]

LOCUS       pBmhsp90(histone       10439 bp    DNA     circular SYN 19-MAY-2022
DEFINITION  .
ACCESSION   .
VERSION     .
KEYWORDS    .
SOURCE      synthetic DNA construct
  ORGANISM  synthetic DNA construct
REFERENCE   1  (bases 1 to 10439)
  AUTHORS   .
  TITLE     Direct Submission
  JOURNAL   Exported Jun 10, 2025 from SnapGene 8.1.0
            https://www.snapgene.com
FEATURES             Location/Qualifiers
     source          1..10439
                     /mol_type="other DNA"
                     /organism="synthetic DNA construct"
     primer_bind     complement(685..701)
                     /label=M13 fwd
                     /note="common sequencing primer, one of multiple similar 
                     variants"
                     /note="color: #a020f0; direction: LEFT"
     promoter        1175..1279
                     /gene="bla"
                     /label=AmpR promoter
                     /note="color: #ffffff; direction: RIGHT"
     CDS             join(1280..1348,1349..2140)
                     /codon_start=1
                     /gene="bla"
                     /product="beta-lactamase"
                     /label=AmpR
                     /note="confers resistance to ampicillin, carbenicillin, and
                     related antibiotics"
                     /note="This feature has 2 segments:
                        1: 1280 .. 1348 / #ccffcc / signal sequence
                        2: 1349 .. 2140 / #ccffcc
                     Cleavage site after base 1348"
                     /translation="MSIQHFRVALIPFFAAFCLPVFAHPETLVKVKDAEDQLGARVGYI
                     ELDLNSGKILESFRPEERFPMMSTFKVLLCGAVLSRIDAGQEQLGRRIHYSQNDLVEYS
                     PVTEKHLTDGMTVRELCSAAITMSDNTAANLLLTTIGGPKELTAFLHNMGDHVTRLDRW
                     EPELNEAIPNDERDTTMPVAMATTLRKLLTGELLTLASRQQLIDWMEADKVAGPLLRSA
                     LPAGWFIADKSGAGERGSRGIIAALGPDGKPSRIVVIYTTGSQATMDERNRQIAEIGAS
                     LIKHW"
     rep_origin      2311..2899
                     /direction=RIGHT
                     /label=ori
                     /note="high-copy-number ColE1/pMB1/pBR322/pUC origin of 
                     replication"
                     /note="color: #ffff00"
     protein_bind    3187..3208
                     /label=CAP binding site
                     /bound_moiety="E. coli catabolite activator protein"
                     /note="CAP binding activates transcription in the presence 
                     of cAMP."
                     /note="color: #31849b"
     promoter        join(3223..3228,3229..3246,3247..3253)
                     /label=lac promoter
                     /note="promoter for the E. coli lac operon"
                     /note="This forward directional feature has 3 segments:
                        1: 3223 .. 3228 / #ffffff / -35
                        2: 3229 .. 3246 / #ffffff
                        3: 3247 .. 3253 / #ffffff / -10"
     protein_bind    3261..3277
                     /label=lac operator
                     /bound_moiety="lac repressor encoded by lacI"
                     /note="The lac repressor binds to the lac operator to 
                     inhibit transcription in E. coli. This inhibition can be 
                     relieved by adding lactose or 
                     isopropyl-beta-D-thiogalactopyranoside (IPTG)."
                     /note="color: #31849b"
     primer_bind     3285..3301
                     /label=M13 rev
                     /note="common sequencing primer, one of multiple similar 
                     variants"
                     /note="color: #a020f0; direction: RIGHT"
     misc_feature    3471..3778
                     /label=5' PB ITR
                     /note="color: #a6acb3"
     primer_bind     complement(3787..3803)
                     /label=KS primer
                     /note="common sequencing primer, one of multiple similar 
                     variants"
                     /note="color: #a020f0; direction: LEFT"
     promoter        3825..4102
                     /label=3xP3
                     /note="color: #ffffff"
     regulatory      4099..4108
                     /label=Kozak sequence
                     /note="vertebrate consensus sequence for strong initiation 
                     of translation (Kozak, 1987)"
                     /note="color: #a6acb3"
                     /regulatory_class="other"
     CDS             4105..4782
                     /codon_start=1
                     /product="improved tetrameric variant of DsRed fluorescent 
                     protein"
                     /label=DsRed2
                     /note="mammalian codon-optimized"
                     /note="color: #ff0000"
                     /translation="MASSENVITEFMRFKVRMEGTVNGHEFEIEGEGEGRPYEGHNTVK
                     LKVTKGGPLPFAWDILSPQFQYGSKVYVKHPADIPDYKKLSFPEGFKWERVMNFEDGGV
                     ATVTQDSSLQDGCFIYKVKFIGVNFPSDGPVMQKKTMGWEASTERLYPRDGVLKGETHK
                     ALKLKDGGHYLVEFKSIYMAKKPVQLPGYYYVDAKLDITSHNEDYTIVEQYERTEGRHH
                     LFL"
     polyA_signal    4903..5024
                     /label=SV40 poly(A) signal
                     /note="SV40 polyadenylation signal"
                     /note="color: #a6acb3"
     promoter        5803..8675
                     /label=Bmhsp90 promoter
                     /note="color: #ffffff"
     CDS             8697..9083
                     /codon_start=1
                     /label=Histone 2A variant cds
                     /note="color: #993366"
                     /translation="MAGGKAGKDSGKAKAKAVSRSARAGLQFPVGRIHRHLKNRTTSHG
                     RVGATAAVYSAAILEYLTAEVLELAGNASKDLKVKRITPRHLQLAIRGDEELDSLIKAT
                     IAGGGVIPHIHKSLIGKKGGPGAPV"
     CDS             9093..9800
                     /codon_start=1
                     /product="monomeric derivative of DsRed fluorescent protein
                     (Shaner et al., 2004)"
                     /label=mCherry
                     /note="mammalian codon-optimized"
                     /note="color: #ff0000"
                     /translation="MVSKGEEDNMAIIKEFMRFKVHMEGSVNGHEFEIEGEGEGRPYEG
                     TQTAKLKVTKGGPLPFAWDILSPQFMYGSKAYVKHPADIPDYLKLSFPEGFKWERVMNF
                     EDGGVVTVTQDSSLQDGEFIYKVKLRGTNFPSDGPVMQKKTMGWEASSERMYPEDGALK
                     GEIKQRLKLKDGGHYDAEVKTTYKAKKPVQLPGAYNVNIKLDITSHNEDYTIVEQYERA
                     EGRHSTGGMDELYK"
     polyA_signal    9920..10041
                     /label=SV40 poly(A) signal
                     /note="SV40 polyadenylation signal"
                     /note="color: #a6acb3"
     misc_feature    10198..10436
                     /label=3' PB ITR
                     /note="color: #a6acb3"
ORIGIN
        1 ataatagttt ctaatttttt tattattcag cctgctgtcg tgaataccgt atatctcaac
       61 gctgtctgtg agattgtcgt attctagcct ttttagtttt tcgctcatcg acttgatatt
      121 gtccgacaca ttttcgtcga tttgcgtttt gatcaaagac ttgagcagag acacgttaat
      181 caactgttca aattgatcca tattaacgat atcaacccga tgcgtatatg gtgcgtaaaa
      241 tatatttttt aaccctctta tactttgcac tctgcgttaa tacgcgttcg tgtacagacg
      301 taatcatgtt ttcttttttg gataaaactc ctactgagtt tgacctcata ttagaccctc
      361 acaagttgca aaacgtggca ttttttacca atgaagaatt taaagttatt ttaaaaaatt
      421 tcatcacaga tttaaagaag aaccaaaaat taaattattt aatcgaccag ttaatcaacg
      481 tgtacacaga gcgcaaaaaa cacgcagccc gacgtgttgg ctaaaattat taaatcaact
      541 tgtgttatag tcacgatttg ccgtccaacg tgttcctcaa aaagttgaag accaacaagt
      601 ttacggacac tagttaatta tttgattttg ccccacttca ttttgtggga tcacaatttt
      661 gttatatttt aaacaaagct tggcactggc cgtcgtttta caacgtcgtg actgggaaaa
      721 ccctggcgtt acccaactta atcgccttgc agcacatccc cctttcgcca gctggcgtaa
      781 tagcgaagag gcccgcaccg atcgcccttc ccaacagttg cgcagcctga atggcgaatg
      841 gcgcctgatg cggtattttc tccttacgca tctgtgcggt atttcacacc gcatatggtg
      901 cactctcagt acaatctgct ctgatgccgc atagttaagc cagccccgac acccgccaac
      961 acccgctgac gcgccctgac gggcttgtct gctcccggca tccgcttaca gacaagctgt
     1021 gaccgtctcc gggagctgca tgtgtcagag gttttcaccg tcatcaccga aacgcgcgag
     1081 acgaaagggc ctcgtgatac gcctattttt ataggttaat gtcatgataa taatggtttc
     1141 ttagacgtca ggtggcactt ttcggggaaa tgtgcgcgga acccctattt gtttattttt
     1201 ctaaatacat tcaaatatgt atccgctcat gagacaataa ccctgataaa tgcttcaata
     1261 atattgaaaa aggaagagta tgagtattca acatttccgt gtcgccctta ttcccttttt
     1321 tgcggcattt tgccttcctg tttttgctca cccagaaacg ctggtgaaag taaaagatgc
     1381 tgaagatcag ttgggtgcac gagtgggtta catcgaactg gatctcaaca gcggtaagat
     1441 ccttgagagt tttcgccccg aagaacgttt tccaatgatg agcactttta aagttctgct
     1501 atgtggcgcg gtattatccc gtattgacgc cgggcaagag caactcggtc gccgcataca
     1561 ctattctcag aatgacttgg ttgagtactc accagtcaca gaaaagcatc ttacggatgg
     1621 catgacagta agagaattat gcagtgctgc cataaccatg agtgataaca ctgcggccaa
     1681 cttacttctg acaacgatcg gaggaccgaa ggagctaacc gcttttttgc acaacatggg
     1741 ggatcatgta actcgccttg atcgttggga accggagctg aatgaagcca taccaaacga
     1801 cgagcgtgac accacgatgc ctgtagcaat ggcaacaacg ttgcgcaaac tattaactgg
     1861 cgaactactt actctagctt cccggcaaca attaatagac tggatggagg cggataaagt
     1921 tgcaggacca cttctgcgct cggcccttcc ggctggctgg tttattgctg ataaatctgg
     1981 agccggtgag cgtgggtctc gcggtatcat tgcagcactg gggccagatg gtaagccctc
     2041 ccgtatcgta gttatctaca cgacggggag tcaggcaact atggatgaac gaaatagaca
     2101 gatcgctgag ataggtgcct cactgattaa gcattggtaa ctgtcagacc aagtttactc
     2161 atatatactt tagattgatt taaaacttca tttttaattt aaaaggatct aggtgaagat
     2221 cctttttgat aatctcatga ccaaaatccc ttaacgtgag ttttcgttcc actgagcgtc
     2281 agaccccgta gaaaagatca aaggatcttc ttgagatcct ttttttctgc gcgtaatctg
     2341 ctgcttgcaa acaaaaaaac caccgctacc agcggtggtt tgtttgccgg atcaagagct
     2401 accaactctt tttccgaagg taactggctt cagcagagcg cagataccaa atactgtcct
     2461 tctagtgtag ccgtagttag gccaccactt caagaactct gtagcaccgc ctacatacct
     2521 cgctctgcta atcctgttac cagtggctgc tgccagtggc gataagtcgt gtcttaccgg
     2581 gttggactca agacgatagt taccggataa ggcgcagcgg tcgggctgaa cggggggttc
     2641 gtgcacacag cccagcttgg agcgaacgac ctacaccgaa ctgagatacc tacagcgtga
     2701 gcattgagaa agcgccacgc ttcccgaagg gagaaaggcg gacaggtatc cggtaagcgg
     2761 cagggtcgga acaggagagc gcacgaggga gcttccaggg ggaaacgcct ggtatcttta
     2821 tagtcctgtc gggtttcgcc acctctgact tgagcgtcga tttttgtgat gctcgtcagg
     2881 ggggcggagc ctatggaaaa acgccagcaa cgcggccttt ttacggttcc tggccttttg
     2941 ctggcctttt gctcacatgt tctttcctgc gttatcccct gattctgtgg ataaccgtat
     3001 taccgccttt gagtgagctg ataccgctcg ccgcagccga acgaccgagc gcagcgagtc
     3061 agtgagcgag gaagcggaag agcgcccaat acgcaaaccg cctctccccg cgcgttggcc
     3121 gattcattaa tgcagctggc acgacaggtt tcccgactgg aaagcgggca gtgagcgcaa
     3181 cgcaattaat gtgagttagc tcactcatta ggcaccccag gctttacact ttatgcttcc
     3241 ggctcgtatg ttgtgtggaa ttgtgagcgg ataacaattt cacacaggaa acagctatga
     3301 ccatgattac gaattgatcc tctagctaga gtcgacgctc gcgcgacttg gtttgccatt
     3361 ctttagcgcg cgtcgcgtca cacagcttgg ccacaatgtg gtttttgtca aacgaagatt
     3421 ctatgacgtg tttaaagttt aggtcgagta aagcgcaaat cttttttaac cctagaaaga
     3481 tagtctgcgt aaaattgacg catgcattct tgaaatattg ctctctcttt ctaaatagcg
     3541 cgaatccgtc gctgtgcatt taggacatct cagtcgccgc ttggagctcc cgtgaggcgt
     3601 gcttgtcaat gcggtaagtg tcactgattt tgaactataa cgaccgcgtg agtcaaaatg
     3661 acgcatgatt atcttttacg tgacttttaa gatttaactc atacgataat tatattgtta
     3721 tttcatgttc tacttacgtg ataacttatt atatatatat tttcttgtta tagatatcaa
     3781 gcttatcgat accgtcgacc tcgagggggg gcccggtacc caaagatcta attcgagctc
     3841 gcccggggat ctaattcaat tagagactaa ttcaattaga gctaattcaa ttaggatcca
     3901 agcttatcga tttcgaaccc tcgaccgccg gagtataaat agaggcgctt cgtctacgga
     3961 gcgacaattc aattcaaaca agcaaagtga acacgtcgct aagcgaaagc taagcaaata
     4021 aacaagcgca gctgaacaag ctaaacaatc ggggtaccgc tagagtcgac ggtaccgcgg
     4081 gcccgggatc caccggtcgc caccatggcc tcctccgaga acgtcatcac cgagttcatg
     4141 cgcttcaagg tgcgcatgga gggcaccgtg aacggccacg agttcgagat cgagggcgag
     4201 ggcgagggcc gcccctacga gggccacaac accgtgaagc tgaaggtgac caagggcggc
     4261 cccctgccct tcgcctggga catcctgtcc ccccagttcc agtacggctc caaggtgtac
     4321 gtgaagcacc ccgccgacat ccccgactac aagaagctgt ccttccccga gggcttcaag
     4381 tgggagcgcg tgatgaactt cgaggacggc ggcgtggcga ccgtgaccca ggactcctcc
     4441 ctgcaggacg gctgcttcat ctacaaggtg aagttcatcg gcgtgaactt cccctccgac
     4501 ggccccgtga tgcagaagaa gaccatgggc tgggaggcct ccaccgagcg cctgtacccc
     4561 cgcgacggcg tgctgaaggg cgagacccac aaggccctga agctgaagga cggcggccac
     4621 tacctggtgg agttcaagtc catctacatg gccaagaagc ccgtgcagct gcccggctac
     4681 tactacgtgg acgccaagct ggacatcacc tcccacaacg aggactacac catcgtggag
     4741 cagtacgagc gcaccgaggg ccgccaccac ctgttcctgt agcggccgcg actctagatc
     4801 ataatcagcc ataccacatt tgtagaggtt ttacttgctt taaaaaacct cccacacctc
     4861 cccctgaacc tgaaacataa aatgaatgca attgttgttg ttaacttgtt tattgcagct
     4921 tataatggtt acaaataaag caatagcatc acaaatttca caaataaagc atttttttca
     4981 ctgcattcta gttgtggttt gtccaaactc atcaatgtat cttaaagctt atcgatacgc
     5041 gtacagatct caaagaggtc cgacgcgtat gtgccgcaat atatatgacc cacttttatg
     5101 cttcaaacta ttttttactg atgagataat ttcggaaatt gtaaaatgga caaatgctga
     5161 gatatcattg aaacgtcggg aatctatgac aggtgctaca tttcgtgaca cgaatgaaga
     5221 tgaaatctat gctttctttg gtattctggt aatgacagca gtgagaaaag ataaccacat
     5281 gtccacagat gacctctttg atcgatcttt gtcaatggtg tacgtctctg taatgagtcg
     5341 tgatcgtttt gattttttga tacgatgtct tagaatggat gacaaaagta tacggcccac
     5401 acttcgagaa aacgatgtat ttactcctgt tagaaaaata tgggatctct ttatccatca
     5461 gtgcatacaa aattacactc caggggctca tttgaccata gatgaacagt tacttggttt
     5521 tagaggacgg tgtccgttta ggatgtatat cccaaacaag ccaagtaagt atggaataaa
     5581 aatcctcatg atgtgtgaca gtggtacgaa gtatatgata aatggaatgc cttatttggg
     5641 aagaggaaca cagaccaacg gagtaccact cggtgaatac tacgtgaagg agttatcaaa
     5701 gcctgtgcac ggtagttgtc gtaatattac gtgtgacaat tggttcacct caatcccttt
     5761 ggcaaaaaac ttactacaag aaccgtataa ggccgctcta gcccatggct cagttcgctt
     5821 taaatatcga tagtctttaa aaaaaaatta tgatgtgaaa tctgaaaagg tttgcgcact
     5881 atgcgctcat gcaatttcaa ctttaatcaa tagccctaaa gcagtgctgc caacaaataa
     5941 aaaaatattt attgtaagtg agataactaa atttgtcaga attcatcgct tctttgctat
     6001 tttttattat ggtttgtgtt taattatatt ttaaacgtgt tgatgaaata gtaagataat
     6061 tagcattaaa tttacaccac tttcgtgaag gttttctggc taatcgtttc agtttgtgtg
     6121 gcataaaact atgggctata actattgctg gtgagacttt aacagcttca taaggacggg
     6181 tggattaact caaaaacaca gcttggaggg aaagagtttg ctaatagccg ccagagtgcc
     6241 tccaaaaggg gtttaatagt actaggacag ttactttacg agtgcatcta ctccgtgtcg
     6301 agaagcttag agctcagtat cacatacaaa tcgtcgacga gttagctgaa ccatgctttt
     6361 attgctcttg gcgttaaaat tagtagtgat aatgagaacg tatcaggtgg atcttgcatt
     6421 atttgaaaga tgagactaaa gatctgtagg ttgtgcgaga gaatgtcgcg aggcaaaaat
     6481 agtttcctct acctgtagat aacgagaaca caaattttat acagggtgta taggagaaga
     6541 cgaggaacaa ttattttaat gatttctgac atctaaatga acaataagat tttacttttg
     6601 atgaacaaaa caagtaactc acatcttaaa ctgaacgtta ctacgttctg gtttgctatt
     6661 gtaattttaa tcaatgtttt ctccaatctg cattatgata caataaaagc tcattattcg
     6721 cgtttccttc actcgcgttt tcactattcg cagattaaaa tgtgtcccaa ttcctatttt
     6781 cgcaattaaa gatctcttta ttcgcggatc taatcgatac atagacattg ataaaaagaa
     6841 atccaatatt aagtattcaa ctgaatatcc tttataatcg cgctataatc acggtttatc
     6901 tataaagcct tgttcggact aggcgagtat tttagtcgag taccgagtaa tttagtagct
     6961 aaatgtgtcc gagcaccaaa agtttagtcg agtaggttag taaataattt agtaaagcca
     7021 atccattttg ttctatttta tcgggcgagt agcgcctccc accacgcgtc ctagctcact
     7081 ggctcactga ctaaacaagt ccgaacctgt tgattagtcg agttcattag tggcgcttct
     7141 caaatggaac tttcggacat tcttaaacta tcgaagtatt ctttgggatc tcttccaatg
     7201 ctaattcttt cagaagacat ttatctcttc aatcgatcca ttttcgtacc tataacttat
     7261 ttttcataat cacagaaatt tgctcgtcca ccttttctaa aatagccatt acgattagct
     7321 taatcagttt attcactcta ttgcgttgca gtctgttcat cctgcaaaac accactcact
     7381 tgtgtactct actggaccgt aatgcgaacg atttctgtgc agtagcgagt agtttagcca
     7441 ctaaattact cggtactcga ctaaaatact cgcctagtcc gaacaaggct ttagcgacat
     7501 atttacgtaa cgtatacacc ccgataaaga gatttactgt ccaaaaaaaa cgtcaaaaaa
     7561 tggaacaaat tatgtgcttt ttatttattg gtattactaa tttcgttaag aatttcatcg
     7621 gaagcagcca gcgccgaatg cggtgaatag taaaactata agaaggaagc ggttggaatg
     7681 atctgggtaa aatgttattt cttacgaatt acgatgattc tttgattaaa tttggaaaag
     7741 ttttgtggtc aaattattta acattcatct tgtatcattt attgactcta atttcaacta
     7801 agttatttct gtaatgttaa aatttcgatg cttttctaga atattcagga atgttccaga
     7861 tattcttgtg tgtagatcgt attgccacct tgtgccaaat agcggcacta aaataattcg
     7921 gcagagctat acaacatttg gtaattttat ttattttgct attttcccca gttttttaaa
     7981 ttactgtgtt tttaactagc aattacattt aattggatgc aatttacact gccttaataa
     8041 ttttttttta gttgtaattt ggtttcttac gtttatgctg tatattttta gtgatctgca
     8101 aaatgcgaaa cactgaacag cttaggaaaa tttaaaatgt gagatgtttc ttttacttaa
     8161 ataaatactt aaaatataac agagaaaaaa catttttaac tagtctggca tattttagtg
     8221 aatctattga tgaaaatgaa cgaaatatgt aattaccttt ataatttctt gaattatttt
     8281 aaggaaatat atttttccta acactttaaa cttcaaagcg ggtgatgcaa taataactaa
     8341 cacaaaaaga aacttgcagt gttaagtaaa tgatttttct cttcgtttta tggcctccca
     8401 aaatgaaata attgccaatt aatttgaaat gattaattat ttttatttaa tattgtttcg
     8461 gtttgtattg atggtaaaat gttgatgctc tctgacggaa atagcgtcag aatcgagaaa
     8521 cttctactga ttcatagatg tcgcttgcta gaggaaagta taaaaacgaa tttacacacc
     8581 gcgcccggcg ttatttgaac taagagaagt acggagacta acgtttgata ctttgcgctt
     8641 tgaaacacgt gtgttaaaaa ccctctagtc attttgcgat cgctgaatta accaagatgg
     8701 ctggtggtaa agcgggcaaa gattcaggca aagccaaggc gaaagctgta tccagatcag
     8761 cgcgagcagg attacagttc cccgtgggaa gaattcatag acatcttaaa aacagaacca
     8821 cgagccatgg tcgtgttgga gctacggcgg ctgtttattc tgcagctatt ctggaatatc
     8881 tcacggctga agtgctggag ttggcaggca atgcttctaa ggatctcaag gtgaaacgta
     8941 tcacaccccg tcacttgcag cttgccatcc gaggagatga ggaacttgac agtctgatca
     9001 aagccaccat tgcaggaggt ggtgtcattc cacacataca caagtcactc attgggaaaa
     9061 agggaggtcc aggagcaccc gtccctaggt cgatggtgag caagggcgag gaggataaca
     9121 tggccatcat caaggagttc atgcgcttca aggtgcacat ggagggctcc gtgaacggcc
     9181 acgagttcga gatcgagggc gagggcgagg gccgccccta cgagggcacc cagaccgcca
     9241 agctgaaggt gaccaagggt ggccccctgc ccttcgcctg ggacatcctg tcccctcagt
     9301 tcatgtacgg ctccaaggcc tacgtgaagc accccgccga catccccgac tacttgaagc
     9361 tgtccttccc cgagggcttc aagtgggagc gcgtgatgaa cttcgaggac ggcggcgtgg
     9421 tgaccgtgac ccaggactcc tccctgcagg acggcgagtt catctacaag gtgaagctgc
     9481 gcggcaccaa cttcccctcc gacggccccg taatgcagaa gaagaccatg ggctgggagg
     9541 cctcctccga gcggatgtac cccgaggacg gcgccctgaa gggcgagatc aagcagaggc
     9601 tgaagctgaa ggacggcggc cactacgacg ctgaggtcaa gaccacctac aaggccaaga
     9661 agcccgtgca gctgcccggc gcctacaacg tcaacatcaa gttggacatc acctcccaca
     9721 acgaggacta caccatcgtg gaacagtacg aacgcgccga gggccgccac tccaccggcg
     9781 gcatggacga gctgtacaag ctcgagtgac ccgggtctag gtcagccata ccacatttgt
     9841 agaggtttta cttgctttaa aaaacctccc acacctcccc ctgaacctga aacataaaat
     9901 gaatgcaatt gttgttgtta acttgtttat tgcagcttat aatggttaca aataaagcaa
     9961 tagcatcaca aatttcacaa ataaagcatt tttttcactg cattctagtt gtggtttgtc
    10021 caaactcatc aatgtatctt aaggcgtaaa ttgtaagcgt taatattttg ttaaaattcg
    10081 cgttaaattt ttgttaaatc agctcatttt ttaaccaata ggccgaaatc ggcaaaatcc
    10141 cttataaatc aaaagaatag accgagatag ggttgagtgt tgttccaggg cgcgccataa
    10201 aagttttgtt actttataga agaaattttg agtttttgtt tttttttaat aaataaataa
    10261 acataaataa attgtttgtt gaatttatta ttagtatgta agtgtaaata taataaaact
    10321 taatatctat tcaaattaat aaataaacct cgatatacag accgataaaa cacatgcgtc
    10381 aattttacgc atgattatct ttaacgtacg tcacaatatg attatctttc tagggttaa
//
